# Supplementary material for: Engineered sex ratio distortion by X-shredding in the global agricultural pest Ceratitis capitata
Source: BMC Biol. 2021 Apr 16;19:78. doi: 10.1186/s12915-021-01010-7 (PMC8051031; doi:10.1186/s12915-021-01010-7)
Supplement: Supplementary file 8 — Additional file 8:. Genbank plasmids. [file 12915_2021_1010_MOESM8_ESM.gb]

LOCUS       PiggyBac_Cas9.1        16681 bp    DNA     circular UNA 19-APR-2020
DEFINITION  Golden Gate ligation product.
ACCESSION   urn.local...14-btjjdpw
VERSION     urn.local...14-btjjdpw
KEYWORDS    .
SOURCE      
  ORGANISM  .
FEATURES             Location/Qualifiers
     misc_feature    5..24
                     /note="Geneious type: primer"
                     /standard_name="sgRNA-Cas9.1"
     regulatory      25..104
                     /standard_name="Scaffold-sgRNA"
     terminator      104..108
     misc_feature    complement(135..506)
                     /standard_name="gipsy BstXI/FseI"
     promoter        507..2550
     CDS             2551..3492
                     /standard_name="DsRed"
     polyA_signal    3251..3491
     misc_feature    3493..5480
                     /note="Geneious type: transposon"
                     /standard_name="3'pBac"
     misc_feature    5098..5127
                     /note="Geneious type: primer"
                     /standard_name="PRR"
     misc_feature    5393..5422
                     /note="Geneious type: primer"
                     /standard_name="PRF"
     misc_feature    5481..5484
                     /standard_name="TTAA"
     unsure          6778..7638
     misc_feature    9013..9695
                     /note="Geneious type: transposon"
                     /standard_name="5'pBac"
     misc_feature    9013..9016
                     /note="Geneious type: primer"
                     /standard_name="TTAA"
     misc_feature    9590..9619
                     /note="Geneious type: primer"
                     /standard_name="PLF"
     misc_feature    complement(9696..10056)
                     /standard_name="gipsy AscI/BglII"
     misc_recomb     10070..10129
                     /standard_name="attP 52bp"
     promoter        10441..10924
     5'UTR           10925..11308
                     /standard_name="b2t 5' UTR"
     sig_peptide     11309..11377
                     /standard_name="3xFLAG"
     sig_peptide     11378..11428
                     /standard_name="NLS"
     CDS             11429..15529
                     /standard_name="hCas9"
     misc_feature    15530..15577
                     /standard_name="NLS"
     misc_feature    15578..15580
                     /note="Geneious type: Editing History Insertion"
                     /standard_name
     misc_feature    15581..15764
                     /standard_name="3-UTR"
     promoter        16236..4
ORIGIN      
        1 atttctaaag cagtaatatg attcgtttta gagctagaaa tagcaagtta aaataaggct
       61 agtccgttat caacttgaaa aagtggcacc gagtcggtgc tttttttttt aattaaccgc
      121 ggccaaggcc ggcctagcta aatggtatgg caagaaaagg tatgcaatat aataatcttt
      181 tattgggtat gcaacgaaaa tttgtttcgt caacgtatgc aatatttttt attaaaagag
      241 ggtatgcaat gtattttatt aaaaacgggt atgcaatata ataatctttt attgggtatg
      301 caacgaaaat ttgtttcgtc aaagtatgca atatttttta ttaaaagagg gtatgcaatg
      361 tattttatta aaaacgggta tgcaataaaa aattatttgg tttctctaaa aagtatgcag
      421 cacttatttt ttgataaggt atgcaacaaa attttacttt gccgaaaata tgcaatgttt
      481 ttgcgaatag ggtaccccag ccggccgatc tcgagctcaa gcttcgaatt ctgcagtcga
      541 cggtacccga tcttgtcgcc ggaacgcagc gacagagatt ccaatgtgtc cgtatctttc
      601 aggcttttgc ccttcagttc cagacgaagc gactggcgat tcgcgtgtgg ggtctgcttc
      661 agggtcttgt gaattagggc gcgcagatcg ccgatgggcg tggcgccgga gggcaccttc
      721 accttgccgt acggcttgct gttcttcgcg ttcaaaatct ccagctccat tttgctttcg
      781 gtgcgcttgc aatcagtact gtccaaaatc gaaaatcgcc gaaccgtagt gtgaccgtgc
      841 ggggctctgc gaaaataaac ttttttaggt atatggccac acacggggaa agcacagtgg
      901 attatatgtt ttaatattat aatatgcagg ttttcattac ttatccagat gtaagcccac
      961 ttaaagcgat ttaacaatta tttgccgaaa gagtaaaaac aaatttcact taaaaatgga
     1021 ttaagaaaag cttgtgtaag attatgcgca gcgttgccag atagctccat ttaaaacact
     1081 tcaaaaacaa taagttttga aaatatatac ataaatagca gtcgttgccg caacgctcaa
     1141 cacatcacac ttttaaaaca ccctttacct acacagaatt actttttaaa tttccagtca
     1201 agctgcgagt ttcaaaatta tagccggtag agaagacagt gctatttcaa aagcaaacta
     1261 aataaacacc aatcctaaca agccttggac ttttgtaagt ttagatcaaa ggtggcattg
     1321 cattcaatgt catggtaaga agtaggtcgt ctaggtagaa atcctcattc agccggtcaa
     1381 gtcagtacga gaaaggtctc aatttgaaat tgtcttaaaa atattttatt gttttgtact
     1441 gtggtgagtt taaacgaaaa acacaaaaaa aaagtgatac acagaaatca taaaaaattt
     1501 taatacaagg tattcgtacg tatcaaaaac atttcggcac aatttttttt ctctgtacta
     1561 aagtgttacg aacactacgg tattttttag tgattttcaa cggacaccga aggtatataa
     1621 acagcgttcg cgaacggtcg ccttcaaaac caattgacat ttgcagcagc aagtacaagc
     1681 agaaagtaaa gcgcaatcag cgaaaaattt atacttaatt gttggtgatt aaagtacaat
     1741 taaaagaaca ttctcgaaag tcacaagaaa cgtaagtttt taactcgctg ttaccaatta
     1801 gtaataagag caacaagacg ttgagtaatt tcaagaaaaa ctgcatttca aggtctttgt
     1861 tcggccattt tttttttatt caacgctcta cgtaattaca aaataagaaa ttggcagcca
     1921 cgcatcttgt tttcccaatc aattggcatc aaaacgcaaa caaatctata aataaaactt
     1981 gcgtgttgat tttcgccaag atttattggc aaattgtgaa attcgcagtg acgcatttga
     2041 aaattcgaga aatcacgaac gcactcgagc atttgtgtgc atgttattag ttagttagtt
     2101 ctttgcttaa ttgaagtatt ttaccaacga aatccactta tttttagctg aaatagagta
     2161 ggttgcttga aacgaaagcc acgtctggaa aatttcttat tgcttagtag ttgtgacgtc
     2221 accatataca cacaaaataa tgtgtatgca tgcgtttcag ctgtgtatat atacatgcac
     2281 acactcgcat tatgaaaacg atgacgagca acggaacagg tttctcaact acctttgttc
     2341 ctgtttcttc gctttccttt gttccaatat tcgtagaggg ttaatagggg tttctcaaca
     2401 aagttggcgt cgataaataa gtttcccatt tttattcccc agccaggaag ttagtttcaa
     2461 tagttttgta atttcaacga aactcatttg atttcgtact aattttccac atctctattt
     2521 tgacccgcag aataatccaa aatgcagatc ggggatccac cggtcgccac catggtgcgc
     2581 tcctccaaga acgtcatcaa ggagttcatg cgcttcaagg tgcgcatgga gggcaccgtg
     2641 aacggccacg agttcgagat cgagggcgag ggcgagggcc gcccctacga gggccacaac
     2701 accgtgaagc tgaaggtgac caagggcggc cccctgccct tcgcctggga catcctgtcc
     2761 ccccagttcc agtacggctc caaggtgtac gtgaagcacc ccgccgacat ccccgactac
     2821 aagaagctgt ccttccccga gggcttcaag tgggagcgcg tgatgaactt cgaggacggc
     2881 ggcgtggtga ccgtgaccca agactcctcc ctgcaggacg gctgcttcat ctacaaggtg
     2941 aagttcatcg gcgtgaactt cccctccgac ggccccgtaa tgcagaagaa gaccatgggc
     3001 tgggaggcct ccaccgagcg cctgtacccc cgcgacggcg tgctgaaggg cgagatccac
     3061 aaggccctga agctgaagga cggcggccac tacctggtgg agttcaagtc catctacatg
     3121 gccaagaagc ccgtgcagct gcccggctac tactacgtgg actccaagct ggacatcacc
     3181 tcccacaacg aggactacac catcgtggag cagtacgagc gcaccgaggg ccgccaccac
     3241 ctgttcctgt agcggccgcg actctagatc ataatcagcc ataccacatt tgtagaggtt
     3301 ttacttgctt taaaaaacct cccacacctc cccctgaacc tgaaacataa aatgaatgca
     3361 attgttgttg ttaacttgtt tattgcagct tataatggtt acaaataaag caatagcatc
     3421 acaaatttca caaataaagc atttttttca ctgcattcta gttgtggttt gtccaaactc
     3481 atcaatgtat cttaaggcgt aaattgtaag cgttaatatt ttgttaaaat tcgcgttaaa
     3541 tttttgttaa atcagctcat tttttaacca ataggccgaa atcggcaaaa tcccttataa
     3601 atcaaaagaa tagaccgaga tagggttgag tgttgttcca gtttggaaca agagtccact
     3661 attaaagaac gtggactcca acgtcaaagg nnnnnnnnnn nnnnnnnnnn nnnnnnnnnn
     3721 nnnnnnnnnn nnnnnnnnnt nnnnnnnnnn nnnnnnnnnn nnnnnnnnnn nnnnnnnnnn
     3781 nnnnnnnnnn nnnnnnnnnn nnnnnnnnnn nnnnnnnnnn nnnnnnnnnn ngnnnnnnnn
     3841 nnnnnnnnnn nnnnnnnnnn nnnnnnnnnn nnnnnnnnnn nnnnnnnnnn nnnnnnnnnn
     3901 nnnnnnnnnn nnnnnnnnnn nnnnnnnnnn nnnnnnnnnn nnnnnnnnnn nnnnnncagg
     3961 tggcactttt cggggaaatg tgcgcggaac ccctatttgt ttatttttct aaatacattc
     4021 aaatatgtat ccgctcatga gacaataacc ctgataaatg cttcaataat attgaaaaag
     4081 gaagagtcct gaggcggaaa gaaccagctg tggaatgtgt gtcagttagg gtgtggaaag
     4141 tccccaggct ccccagcagg cagaagtatg caaagcatgc atctcaatta gtcagcaacc
     4201 aggtgtggaa agtccccagg ctccccagca ggcagaagta tgcaaagcat gcatctcaat
     4261 tagtcagcaa ccatagtccc gcccctaact ccgcccatcc cgcccctaac tccgcccagt
     4321 tccgcccatt ctccgcccca tggctgacta atttttttta tttatgcaga ggccgaggcc
     4381 gcctcggcct ctgagctatt ccagaagtag tgaggaggct tttttggagg aaccattgtg
     4441 ggaaccgtgc gatcaaacaa acgcgagata ccggaagtac tgaaaaacag tcgctccagg
     4501 ccagtgggaa catcgatgtt ttgttttgac ggacccctta ctctcgtctc atataaaccg
     4561 aagccagcta agatggtata cttattatca tcttgtgatg aggatgcttc tatcaacgaa
     4621 agtaccggta aaccgcaaat ggttatgtat tataatcaaa ctaaaggcgg agtggacacg
     4681 ctagaccaaa tgtgttctgt gatgacctgc agtaggaaga cgaataggtg gcctatggca
     4741 ttattgtacg gaatgataaa cattgcctgc ataaattctt ttattatata cagccataat
     4801 gtcagtagca agggagaaaa ggtccaaagt cgcaaaaaat ttatgagaaa cctttacatg
     4861 agcctgacgt catcgtttat gcgtaagcgt ttagaagctc ctactttgaa gagatatttg
     4921 cgcgataata tctctaatat tttgccaaat gaagtgcctg gtacatcaga tgacagtact
     4981 gaagagccag taatgaaaaa acgtacttac tgtacttact gcccctctaa aataaggcga
     5041 aaggcaaatg catcgtgcaa aaaatgcaaa aaagttattt gtcgagagca taatattgat
     5101 atgtgccaaa gttgtttctg actgactaat aagtataatt tgtttctatt atgtataagt
     5161 taagctaatt acttatttta taatacaaca tgactgtttt taaagtacaa aataagttta
     5221 tttttgtaaa agagagaatg tttaaaagtt ttgttacttt atagaagaaa ttttgagttt
     5281 ttgttttttt ttaataaata aataaacata aataaattgt ttgttgaatt tattattagt
     5341 atgtaagtgt aaatataata aaacttaata tctattcaaa ttaataaata aacctcgata
     5401 tacagaccga taaaacacat gcgtcaattt tacgcatgat tatctttaac gtacgtcaca
     5461 atatgattat ctttctaggg ttaaataata gtttctaatt tttttattat tcagcctgct
     5521 gtcgtgaata ccgtatatct caacgctgtc tgtgagattg tcgtattcta gcctttttag
     5581 tttttcgctc atcgacttga tattgtccga cacattttcg tcgatttgcg ttttgatcaa
     5641 agacttgagc agagacacgt taatcaactg ttcaaattga tccatattaa cgatatcaac
     5701 ccgatgcgta tatggtgcgt aaaatatatt ttttaaccct cttatacttt gcactctgcg
     5761 ttaatacgcg ttcgtgtaca gacgtaatca tgttttcttt tttggataaa actcctactg
     5821 agtttgacct catattagac cctcacaagt tgcaaaacgt ggcatttttt accaatgaag
     5881 aatttaaagt tattttaaaa aatttcatca cagatttaaa gaagaaccaa aaattaaatt
     5941 atttcaacag tttaatcgac cagttaatca acgtgtacac agacgcgtcg gcaaaaaaca
     6001 cgcagcccga cgtgttggct aaaattatta aatcaacttg tgttatagtc acggatttgc
     6061 cgtccaacgt gttcctcaaa aagttgaaga ccaacaagtt tacggacact attaattatt
     6121 tgattttgcc ccacttcatt ttgtgggatc acaattttgt tatattttaa acaaagcttg
     6181 gcactggccg tcgttttaca acgtcgtgac tgggaaaacc ctggcgttac ccaacttaat
     6241 cgccttgcag cacatccccc tttcgccagc tggcgtaata gcgaagaggc ccgcaccgat
     6301 cgcccttccc aacagttgcg cagcctgaat ggcgaatggc gcctgatgcg gtattttctc
     6361 cttacgcatc tgtgcggtat ttcacaccgc atatggtgca ctctcagtac aatctgctct
     6421 gatgccgcat agttaagcca gccccgacac ccgccaacac ccgctgacgc gccctgacgg
     6481 gcttgtctgc tcccggcatc cgcttacaga caagctgtga ccgtctccgg gagctgcatg
     6541 tgtcagaggt tttcaccgtc atcaccgaaa cgcgcgagac gaaagggcct cgtgatacgc
     6601 ctatttttat aggttaatgt catgataata atggtttctt agacgtcagg tggcactttt
     6661 cggggaaatg tgcgcggaac ccctatttgt ttatttttct aaatacattc aaatatgtat
     6721 ccgctcatga gacaataacc ctgataaatg cttcaataat attgaaaaag gaagagtatg
     6781 agtattcaac atttccgtgt cgcccttatt cccttttttg cggcattttg ccttcctgtt
     6841 tttgctcacc cagaaacgct ggtgaaagta aaagatgctg aagatcagtt gggtgcacga
     6901 gtgggttaca tcgaactgga tctcaacagc ggtaagatcc ttgagagttt tcgccccgaa
     6961 gaacgttttc caatgatgag cacttttaaa gttctgctat gtggcgcggt attatcccgt
     7021 attgacgccg ggcaagagca actcggtcgc cgcatacact attctcagaa tgacttggtt
     7081 gagtactcac cagtcacaga aaagcatctt acggatggca tgacagtaag agaattatgc
     7141 agtgctgcca taaccatgag tgataacact gcggccaact tacttctgac aacgatcgga
     7201 ggaccgaagg agctaaccgc ttttttgcac aacatggggg atcatgtaac tcgccttgat
     7261 cgttgggaac cggagctgaa tgaagccata ccaaacgacg agcgtgacac cacgatgcct
     7321 gtagcaatgg caacaacgtt gcgcaaacta ttaactggcg aactacttac tctagcttcc
     7381 cggcaacaat taatagactg gatggaggcg gataaagttg caggaccact tctgcgctcg
     7441 gcccttccgg ctggctggtt tattgctgat aaatctggag ccggtgagcg tgggtctcgc
     7501 ggtatcattg cagcactggg gccagatggt aagccctccc gtatcgtagt tatctacacg
     7561 acggggagtc aggcaactat ggatgaacga aatagacaga tcgctgagat aggtgcctca
     7621 ctgattaagc attggtaact gtcagaccaa gtttactcat atatacttta gattgattta
     7681 aaacttcatt tttaatttaa aaggatctag gtgaagatcc tttttgataa tctcatgacc
     7741 aaaatccctt aacgtgagtt ttcgttccac tgagcgtcag accccgtaga aaagatcaaa
     7801 ggatcttctt gagatccttt ttttctgcgc gtaatctgct gcttgcaaac aaaaaaacca
     7861 ccgctaccag cggtggtttg tttgccggat caagagctac caactctttt tccgaaggta
     7921 actggcttca gcagagcgca gataccaaat actgtccttc tagtgtagcc gtagttaggc
     7981 caccacttca agaactctgt agcaccgcct acatacctcg ctctgctaat cctgttacca
     8041 gtggctgctg ccagtggcga taagtcgtgt cttaccgggt tggactcaag acgatagtta
     8101 ccggataagg cgcagcggtc gggctgaacg gggggttcgt gcacacagcc cagcttggag
     8161 cgaacgacct acaccgaact gagataccta cagcgtgagc attgagaaag cgccacgctt
     8221 cccgaaggga gaaaggcgga caggtatccg gtaagcggca gggtcggaac aggagagcgc
     8281 acgagggagc ttccaggggg aaacgcctgg tatctttata gtcctgtcgg gtttcgccac
     8341 ctctgacttg agcgtcgatt tttgtgatgc tcgtcagggg ggcggagcct atggaaaaac
     8401 gccagcaacg cggccttttt acggttcctg gccttttgct ggccttttgc tcacatgttc
     8461 tttcctgcgt tatcccctga ttctgtggat aaccgtatta ccgcctttga gtgagctgat
     8521 accgctcgcc gcagccgaac gaccgagcgc agcgagtcag tgagcgagga agcggaagag
     8581 cgcccaatac gcaaaccgcc tctccccgcg cgttggccga ttcattaatg cagctggcac
     8641 gacaggtttc ccgactggaa agcgggcagt gagcgcaacg caattaatgt gagttagctc
     8701 actcattagg caccccaggc tttacacttt atgcttccgg ctcgtatgtt gtgtggaatt
     8761 gtgagcggat aacaatttca cacaggaaac agctatgacc atgattacga attcgagctc
     8821 ggtacccggg gatcctctag agtcgacctg caggcatgca agcttgcatg cctgcaggtc
     8881 gacgctcgcg cgacttggtt tgccattctt tagcgcgcgt cgcgtcacac agcttggcca
     8941 caatgtggtt tttgtcaaac gaagattcta tgacgtgttt aaagtttagg tcgagtaaag
     9001 cgcaaatctt ttttaaccct agaaagatag tctgcgtaaa attgacgcat gcattcttga
     9061 aatattgctc tctctttcta aatagcgcga atccgtcgct gtgcatttag gacatctcag
     9121 tcgccgcttg gagctcccgt gaggcgtgct tgtcaatgcg gtaagtgtca ctgattttga
     9181 actataacga ccgcgtgagt caaaatgacg catgattatc ttttacgtga cttttaagat
     9241 ttaactcata cgataattat attgttattt catgttctac ttacgtgata acttattata
     9301 tatatatttt cttgttatag atatcgtgac taatatataa taaaatgggt agttctttag
     9361 acgatgagca tatcctctct gctcttctgc aaagcgatga cgagcttgtt ggtgaggatt
     9421 ctgacagtga aatatcagat cacgtaagtg aagatgacgt ccagagcgat acagaagaag
     9481 cgtttataga tgaggtacat gaagtgcagc caacgtcaag cggtagtgaa atattagacg
     9541 aacaaaatgt tattgaacaa ccaggttctt cattggcttc taacagaatc ttgaccttgc
     9601 cacagaggac tattagaggt aagaataaac attgttggtc aacttcaaag tccacgaggc
     9661 gtagccgagt ctctgcactg aacattgtca gatctggcta aatggtatgg caagaaaagg
     9721 tatgcaatat aataatcttt tattgggtat gcaacgaaaa tttgtttcgt caacgtatgc
     9781 aatatttttt attaaaagag ggtatgcaat gtattttatt aaaaacgggt atgcaatata
     9841 ataatctttt attgggtatg caacgaaaat ttgtttcgtc aaagtatgca atatttttta
     9901 ttaaaagagg gtatgcaatg tattttatta aaaacgggta tgcaataaaa aattatttgg
     9961 tttctctaaa aagtatgcag cacttatttt ttgataaggt atgcaacaaa attttacttt
    10021 gccgaaaata tgcaatgttt ttgcgaatag ggtaccggta ggccggccga attcgtgccc
    10081 caactggggt aacctttgag ttctctcagt tgggggcgta gggtcaattc gaatggccat
    10141 gggacgtcga cctgaggtaa ttataacccg ggccctatat atggatccaa ttgcaatgat
    10201 catcatgaca gatctgcgcg cgatcgatat cagcgcttta aatttgcgca tgctagctat
    10261 agttctagag gtaccggttg ttaacgttag ccggctacgt atactccgga atattaatag
    10321 gcctaggatg catatgacaa gtttgtgatc cgggtcgagt cgaaaatatc ataaaaacat
    10381 aatcacaatc atgaaagcta tgcttttgta cccttttctt tcgcttgtta tattcaaggg
    10441 tatgacaagt ttgtgatccg ggtcgagtcg aaaatatcat aaaaacataa tcacaatcat
    10501 gaaagctatg cttttgtacc cttttctttc gcttgttata ttcaagggac cattattaaa
    10561 aacactttct attttgatct ttaaataacg gttgtttagt gagcagttgg tcaaaaacgt
    10621 tgcttaaagt tattgctacg tgagagataa ttgtactgtg atcaactgaa gactgaaaga
    10681 gaaacataat aaaatggtaa ctaaattcac caaaaatgaa tgtgagagat ttaaaaaaat
    10741 attttgatag tcatttatac tggcatacaa gggcgtgcct tgaaggggtt tctactggac
    10801 acactggtac tgggaatttt aataactttg aagctaaaat actcccattt tcatttgtag
    10861 cttttcgtca aagtaacaat atatatatat ttcaaataat gtatcaaaaa ttttccatat
    10921 aagcatattt tgaaaagatt ttagtcagac gggaacgtgt taaaaattag tttttcaaat
    10981 tgcataactt atccaaggat cagtaaccaa ctataatatt taaagtgtga atggaaattc
    11041 acagtatctt cgactaaaga actgcagttg gatccgatag taaattgaga agcggcaaaa
    11101 ccttaagtaa agtccaaaac ttttttgttc taaatacata caaatgtacg tttcaaatac
    11161 ttcttttgaa tttctatctt gcatcaattt tctatctaac ccaatttttg gttattgatt
    11221 taagttttta ggacatttca taccagtagg agcaggtaat aagatactaa cggcgtatac
    11281 gtaattaaat cggtagataa tttaaaagat ggactataag gaccacgacg gagactacaa
    11341 ggatcatgat attgattaca aagacgatga cgataagatg gccccaaaga agaagcggaa
    11401 ggtcggtatc cacggagtcc cagcagccga caagaagtac agcatcggcc tggacatcgg
    11461 caccaactct gtgggctggg ccgtgatcac cgacgagtac aaggtgccca gcaagaaatt
    11521 caaggtgctg ggcaacaccg accggcacag catcaagaag aacctgatcg gagccctgct
    11581 gttcgacagc ggcgaaacag ccgaggccac ccggctgaag agaaccgcca gaagaagata
    11641 caccagacgg aagaaccgga tctgctatct gcaagagatc ttcagcaacg agatggccaa
    11701 ggtggacgac agcttcttcc acagactgga agagtccttc ctggtggaag aggataagaa
    11761 gcacgagcgg caccccatct tcggcaacat cgtggacgag gtggcctacc acgagaagta
    11821 ccccaccatc taccacctga gaaagaaact ggtggacagc accgacaagg ccgacctgcg
    11881 gctgatctat ctggccctgg cccacatgat caagttccgg ggccacttcc tgatcgaggg
    11941 cgacctgaac cccgacaaca gcgacgtgga caagctgttc atccagctgg tgcagaccta
    12001 caaccagctg ttcgaggaaa accccatcaa cgccagcggc gtggacgcca aggccatcct
    12061 gtctgccaga ctgagcaaga gcagacggct ggaaaatctg atcgcccagc tgcccggcga
    12121 gaagaagaat ggcctgttcg gaaacctgat tgccctgagc ctgggcctga cccccaactt
    12181 caagagcaac ttcgacctgg ccgaggatgc caaactgcag ctgagcaagg acacctacga
    12241 cgacgacctg gacaacctgc tggcccagat cggcgaccag tacgccgacc tgtttctggc
    12301 cgccaagaac ctgtccgacg ccatcctgct gagcgacatc ctgagagtga acaccgagat
    12361 caccaaggcc cccctgagcg cctctatgat caagagatac gacgagcacc accaggacct
    12421 gaccctgctg aaagctctcg tgcggcagca gctgcctgag aagtacaaag agattttctt
    12481 cgaccagagc aagaacggct acgccggcta cattgacggc ggagccagcc aggaagagtt
    12541 ctacaagttc atcaagccca tcctggaaaa gatggacggc accgaggaac tgctcgtgaa
    12601 gctgaacaga gaggacctgc tgcggaagca gcggaccttc gacaacggca gcatccccca
    12661 ccagatccac ctgggagagc tgcacgccat tctgcggcgg caggaagatt tttacccatt
    12721 cctgaaggac aaccgggaaa agatcgagaa gatcctgacc ttccgcatcc cctactacgt
    12781 gggccctctg gccaggggaa acagcagatt cgcctggatg accagaaaga gcgaggaaac
    12841 catcaccccc tggaacttcg aggaagtggt ggacaagggc gcttccgccc agagcttcat
    12901 cgagcggatg accaacttcg ataagaacct gcccaacgag aaggtgctgc ccaagcacag
    12961 cctgctgtac gagtacttca ccgtgtataa cgagctgacc aaagtgaaat acgtgaccga
    13021 gggaatgaga aagcccgcct tcctgagcgg cgagcagaaa aaggccatcg tggacctgct
    13081 gttcaagacc aaccggaaag tgaccgtgaa gcagctgaaa gaggactact tcaagaaaat
    13141 cgagtgcttc gactccgtgg aaatctccgg cgtggaagat cggttcaacg cctccctggg
    13201 cacataccac gatctgctga aaattatcaa ggacaaggac ttcctggaca atgaggaaaa
    13261 cgaggacatt ctggaagata tcgtgctgac cctgacactg tttgaggaca gagagatgat
    13321 cgaggaacgg ctgaaaacct atgcccacct gttcgacgac aaagtgatga agcagctgaa
    13381 gcggcggaga tacaccggct ggggcaggct gagccggaag ctgatcaacg gcatccggga
    13441 caagcagtcc ggcaagacaa tcctggattt cctgaagtcc gacggcttcg ccaacagaaa
    13501 cttcatgcag ctgatccacg acgacagcct gacctttaaa gaggacatcc agaaagccca
    13561 ggtgtccggc cagggcgata gcctgcacga gcacattgcc aatctggccg gcagccccgc
    13621 cattaagaag ggcatcctgc agacagtgaa ggtggtggac gagctcgtga aagtgatggg
    13681 ccggcacaag cccgagaaca tcgtgatcga aatggccaga gagaaccaga ccacccagaa
    13741 gggacagaag aacagccgcg agagaatgaa gcggatcgaa gagggcatca aagagctggg
    13801 cagccagatc ctgaaagaac accccgtgga aaacacccag ctgcagaacg agaagctgta
    13861 cctgtactac ctgcagaatg ggcgggatat gtacgtggac caggaactgg acatcaaccg
    13921 gctgtccgac tacgatgtgg accatatcgt gcctcagagc tttctgaagg acgactccat
    13981 cgacaacaag gtgctgacca gaagcgacaa gaaccggggc aagagcgaca acgtgccctc
    14041 cgaagaggtc gtgaagaaga tgaagaacta ctggcggcag ctgctgaacg ccaagctgat
    14101 tacccagaga aagttcgaca atctgaccaa ggccgagaga ggcggcctga gcgaactgga
    14161 taaggccggc ttcatcaaga gacagctggt ggaaacccgg cagatcacaa agcacgtggc
    14221 acagatcctg gactcccgga tgaacactaa gtacgacgag aatgacaagc tgatccggga
    14281 agtgaaagtg atcaccctga agtccaagct ggtgtccgat ttccggaagg atttccagtt
    14341 ttacaaagtg cgcgagatca acaactacca ccacgcccac gacgcctacc tgaacgccgt
    14401 cgtgggaacc gccctgatca aaaagtaccc taagctggaa agcgagttcg tgtacggcga
    14461 ctacaaggtg tacgacgtgc ggaagatgat cgccaagagc gagcaggaaa tcggcaaggc
    14521 taccgccaag tacttcttct acagcaacat catgaacttt ttcaagaccg agattaccct
    14581 ggccaacggc gagatccgga agcggcctct gatcgagaca aacggcgaaa ccggggagat
    14641 cgtgtgggat aagggccggg attttgccac cgtgcggaaa gtgctgagca tgccccaagt
    14701 gaatatcgtg aaaaagaccg aggtgcagac aggcggcttc agcaaagagt ctatcctgcc
    14761 caagaggaac agcgataagc tgatcgccag aaagaaggac tgggacccta agaagtacgg
    14821 cggcttcgac agccccaccg tggcctattc tgtgctggtg gtggccaaag tggaaaaggg
    14881 caagtccaag aaactgaaga gtgtgaaaga gctgctgggg atcaccatca tggaaagaag
    14941 cagcttcgag aagaatccca tcgactttct ggaagccaag ggctacaaag aagtgaaaaa
    15001 ggacctgatc atcaagctgc ctaagtactc cctgttcgag ctggaaaacg gccggaagag
    15061 aatgctggcc tctgccggcg aactgcagaa gggaaacgaa ctggccctgc cctccaaata
    15121 tgtgaacttc ctgtacctgg ccagccacta tgagaagctg aagggctccc ccgaggataa
    15181 tgagcagaaa cagctgtttg tggaacagca caagcactac ctggacgaga tcatcgagca
    15241 gatcagcgag ttctccaaga gagtgatcct ggccgacgct aatctggaca aagtgctgtc
    15301 cgcctacaac aagcaccggg ataagcccat cagagagcag gccgagaata tcatccacct
    15361 gtttaccctg accaatctgg gagcccctgc cgccttcaag tactttgaca ccaccatcga
    15421 ccggaagagg tacaccagca ccaaagaggt gctggacgcc accctgatcc accagagcat
    15481 caccggcctg tacgagacac ggatcgacct gtctcagctg ggaggcgaca aaaggccggc
    15541 ggccacgaaa aaggccggcc aggcaaaaaa gaaaaagtaa cagttcttgg ttttggagat
    15601 ggtaatagga aaaaatctct atatctttac ttaattaata ttattatgcg ctcctcacaa
    15661 ttgtaaaatc caattgtagc tttttgttca cttctcagca agtattttgt attatgtact
    15721 atttgctttt cttgtgcgca agtatacgct tttagtaaaa tttatttttc atgacttttt
    15781 tttaacaatt tgtgcataga aacaatctaa ttatacagaa ttatgtccag atcactttta
    15841 caaaatttta taattttttt ttcaaatatt cgttttaagt acgttagaca catacccggg
    15901 ttcccgcgtg ggatccctat ttattaatag tctgtggctt ttttattcaa ggcagaattg
    15961 accacttttc tagtttgaag ggtgtgcggg cgatgatttc tttctaaagt ctccacattt
    16021 ttgtttatat caatcaatac atttgatcac tcttgtgtct ttctctctca aagaaagata
    16081 tttactgccc tgcaagaatg ggctgatggg ctcaccaata cactcacacg acttcgggca
    16141 gcactaacac atatgcacat tttttggttt atctttctct tctgagtaaa tacaaattga
    16201 tgaagaatgc agttgaatgg accgcggtta attaaatata gttctcccta cgatgaccta
    16261 tcgatttttg aactgatctg aaatcggatt ttagcaggcc aaaacaacca aaattttggg
    16321 taaaattcga ctattttatt taacacgccg ccatattgta aattttttat ttttttatcg
    16381 taagtcattg tacagtcaat attaactagt agagaatttt tttttacaga tttcatccac
    16441 ggagaaggcc ggaatcacgg cagcagtgaa ggaccatttt tctcgcgcat ataaacgcat
    16501 gtatttcaca acaataataa agcaaccatt gttgcttgtt tgcttgctca cactttgcca
    16561 accctcagca tacgtataat tcggaactca ctacgatttc gtttatcaca ttgtgctgtc
    16621 tgcaattcac agatgctttt tcggcaattg gctgctataa atactttgtg tttttaatgt
    16681 g
//
LOCUS       PiggyBac_Cas9.2        16681 bp    DNA     circular UNA 19-APR-2020
DEFINITION  Golden Gate ligation product.
ACCESSION   urn.local...15-btjjdpw
VERSION     urn.local...15-btjjdpw
KEYWORDS    .
SOURCE      
  ORGANISM  .
FEATURES             Location/Qualifiers
     misc_feature    5..24
                     /note="Geneious type: primer"
                     /standard_name="sgRNA-Cas9.2"
     regulatory      25..104
                     /standard_name="Scaffold-sgRNA"
     terminator      104..108
     misc_feature    complement(135..506)
                     /standard_name="gipsy BstXI/FseI"
     promoter        507..2550
     CDS             2551..3492
                     /standard_name="DsRed"
     polyA_signal    3251..3491
     misc_feature    3493..5480
                     /note="Geneious type: transposon"
                     /standard_name="3'pBac"
     misc_feature    5098..5127
                     /note="Geneious type: primer"
                     /standard_name="PRR"
     misc_feature    5393..5422
                     /note="Geneious type: primer"
                     /standard_name="PRF"
     misc_feature    5481..5484
                     /standard_name="TTAA"
     unsure          6778..7638
     misc_feature    9013..9695
                     /note="Geneious type: transposon"
                     /standard_name="5'pBac"
     misc_feature    9013..9016
                     /note="Geneious type: primer"
                     /standard_name="TTAA"
     misc_feature    9590..9619
                     /note="Geneious type: primer"
                     /standard_name="PLF"
     misc_feature    complement(9696..10056)
                     /standard_name="gipsy AscI/BglII"
     misc_recomb     10070..10129
                     /standard_name="attP 52bp"
     promoter        10441..10924
     5'UTR           10925..11308
                     /standard_name="b2t 5' UTR"
     sig_peptide     11309..11377
                     /standard_name="3xFLAG"
     sig_peptide     11378..11428
                     /standard_name="NLS"
     CDS             11429..15529
                     /standard_name="hCas9"
     misc_feature    15530..15577
                     /standard_name="NLS"
     misc_feature    15578..15580
                     /note="Geneious type: Editing History Insertion"
                     /standard_name
     misc_feature    15581..15764
                     /standard_name="3-UTR"
     promoter        16236..4
ORIGIN      
        1 atttacaacg cagaacgaag tgttgtttta gagctagaaa tagcaagtta aaataaggct
       61 agtccgttat caacttgaaa aagtggcacc gagtcggtgc tttttttttt aattaaccgc
      121 ggccaaggcc ggcctagcta aatggtatgg caagaaaagg tatgcaatat aataatcttt
      181 tattgggtat gcaacgaaaa tttgtttcgt caacgtatgc aatatttttt attaaaagag
      241 ggtatgcaat gtattttatt aaaaacgggt atgcaatata ataatctttt attgggtatg
      301 caacgaaaat ttgtttcgtc aaagtatgca atatttttta ttaaaagagg gtatgcaatg
      361 tattttatta aaaacgggta tgcaataaaa aattatttgg tttctctaaa aagtatgcag
      421 cacttatttt ttgataaggt atgcaacaaa attttacttt gccgaaaata tgcaatgttt
      481 ttgcgaatag ggtaccccag ccggccgatc tcgagctcaa gcttcgaatt ctgcagtcga
      541 cggtacccga tcttgtcgcc ggaacgcagc gacagagatt ccaatgtgtc cgtatctttc
      601 aggcttttgc ccttcagttc cagacgaagc gactggcgat tcgcgtgtgg ggtctgcttc
      661 agggtcttgt gaattagggc gcgcagatcg ccgatgggcg tggcgccgga gggcaccttc
      721 accttgccgt acggcttgct gttcttcgcg ttcaaaatct ccagctccat tttgctttcg
      781 gtgcgcttgc aatcagtact gtccaaaatc gaaaatcgcc gaaccgtagt gtgaccgtgc
      841 ggggctctgc gaaaataaac ttttttaggt atatggccac acacggggaa agcacagtgg
      901 attatatgtt ttaatattat aatatgcagg ttttcattac ttatccagat gtaagcccac
      961 ttaaagcgat ttaacaatta tttgccgaaa gagtaaaaac aaatttcact taaaaatgga
     1021 ttaagaaaag cttgtgtaag attatgcgca gcgttgccag atagctccat ttaaaacact
     1081 tcaaaaacaa taagttttga aaatatatac ataaatagca gtcgttgccg caacgctcaa
     1141 cacatcacac ttttaaaaca ccctttacct acacagaatt actttttaaa tttccagtca
     1201 agctgcgagt ttcaaaatta tagccggtag agaagacagt gctatttcaa aagcaaacta
     1261 aataaacacc aatcctaaca agccttggac ttttgtaagt ttagatcaaa ggtggcattg
     1321 cattcaatgt catggtaaga agtaggtcgt ctaggtagaa atcctcattc agccggtcaa
     1381 gtcagtacga gaaaggtctc aatttgaaat tgtcttaaaa atattttatt gttttgtact
     1441 gtggtgagtt taaacgaaaa acacaaaaaa aaagtgatac acagaaatca taaaaaattt
     1501 taatacaagg tattcgtacg tatcaaaaac atttcggcac aatttttttt ctctgtacta
     1561 aagtgttacg aacactacgg tattttttag tgattttcaa cggacaccga aggtatataa
     1621 acagcgttcg cgaacggtcg ccttcaaaac caattgacat ttgcagcagc aagtacaagc
     1681 agaaagtaaa gcgcaatcag cgaaaaattt atacttaatt gttggtgatt aaagtacaat
     1741 taaaagaaca ttctcgaaag tcacaagaaa cgtaagtttt taactcgctg ttaccaatta
     1801 gtaataagag caacaagacg ttgagtaatt tcaagaaaaa ctgcatttca aggtctttgt
     1861 tcggccattt tttttttatt caacgctcta cgtaattaca aaataagaaa ttggcagcca
     1921 cgcatcttgt tttcccaatc aattggcatc aaaacgcaaa caaatctata aataaaactt
     1981 gcgtgttgat tttcgccaag atttattggc aaattgtgaa attcgcagtg acgcatttga
     2041 aaattcgaga aatcacgaac gcactcgagc atttgtgtgc atgttattag ttagttagtt
     2101 ctttgcttaa ttgaagtatt ttaccaacga aatccactta tttttagctg aaatagagta
     2161 ggttgcttga aacgaaagcc acgtctggaa aatttcttat tgcttagtag ttgtgacgtc
     2221 accatataca cacaaaataa tgtgtatgca tgcgtttcag ctgtgtatat atacatgcac
     2281 acactcgcat tatgaaaacg atgacgagca acggaacagg tttctcaact acctttgttc
     2341 ctgtttcttc gctttccttt gttccaatat tcgtagaggg ttaatagggg tttctcaaca
     2401 aagttggcgt cgataaataa gtttcccatt tttattcccc agccaggaag ttagtttcaa
     2461 tagttttgta atttcaacga aactcatttg atttcgtact aattttccac atctctattt
     2521 tgacccgcag aataatccaa aatgcagatc ggggatccac cggtcgccac catggtgcgc
     2581 tcctccaaga acgtcatcaa ggagttcatg cgcttcaagg tgcgcatgga gggcaccgtg
     2641 aacggccacg agttcgagat cgagggcgag ggcgagggcc gcccctacga gggccacaac
     2701 accgtgaagc tgaaggtgac caagggcggc cccctgccct tcgcctggga catcctgtcc
     2761 ccccagttcc agtacggctc caaggtgtac gtgaagcacc ccgccgacat ccccgactac
     2821 aagaagctgt ccttccccga gggcttcaag tgggagcgcg tgatgaactt cgaggacggc
     2881 ggcgtggtga ccgtgaccca agactcctcc ctgcaggacg gctgcttcat ctacaaggtg
     2941 aagttcatcg gcgtgaactt cccctccgac ggccccgtaa tgcagaagaa gaccatgggc
     3001 tgggaggcct ccaccgagcg cctgtacccc cgcgacggcg tgctgaaggg cgagatccac
     3061 aaggccctga agctgaagga cggcggccac tacctggtgg agttcaagtc catctacatg
     3121 gccaagaagc ccgtgcagct gcccggctac tactacgtgg actccaagct ggacatcacc
     3181 tcccacaacg aggactacac catcgtggag cagtacgagc gcaccgaggg ccgccaccac
     3241 ctgttcctgt agcggccgcg actctagatc ataatcagcc ataccacatt tgtagaggtt
     3301 ttacttgctt taaaaaacct cccacacctc cccctgaacc tgaaacataa aatgaatgca
     3361 attgttgttg ttaacttgtt tattgcagct tataatggtt acaaataaag caatagcatc
     3421 acaaatttca caaataaagc atttttttca ctgcattcta gttgtggttt gtccaaactc
     3481 atcaatgtat cttaaggcgt aaattgtaag cgttaatatt ttgttaaaat tcgcgttaaa
     3541 tttttgttaa atcagctcat tttttaacca ataggccgaa atcggcaaaa tcccttataa
     3601 atcaaaagaa tagaccgaga tagggttgag tgttgttcca gtttggaaca agagtccact
     3661 attaaagaac gtggactcca acgtcaaagg nnnnnnnnnn nnnnnnnnnn nnnnnnnnnn
     3721 nnnnnnnnnn nnnnnnnnnt nnnnnnnnnn nnnnnnnnnn nnnnnnnnnn nnnnnnnnnn
     3781 nnnnnnnnnn nnnnnnnnnn nnnnnnnnnn nnnnnnnnnn nnnnnnnnnn ngnnnnnnnn
     3841 nnnnnnnnnn nnnnnnnnnn nnnnnnnnnn nnnnnnnnnn nnnnnnnnnn nnnnnnnnnn
     3901 nnnnnnnnnn nnnnnnnnnn nnnnnnnnnn nnnnnnnnnn nnnnnnnnnn nnnnnncagg
     3961 tggcactttt cggggaaatg tgcgcggaac ccctatttgt ttatttttct aaatacattc
     4021 aaatatgtat ccgctcatga gacaataacc ctgataaatg cttcaataat attgaaaaag
     4081 gaagagtcct gaggcggaaa gaaccagctg tggaatgtgt gtcagttagg gtgtggaaag
     4141 tccccaggct ccccagcagg cagaagtatg caaagcatgc atctcaatta gtcagcaacc
     4201 aggtgtggaa agtccccagg ctccccagca ggcagaagta tgcaaagcat gcatctcaat
     4261 tagtcagcaa ccatagtccc gcccctaact ccgcccatcc cgcccctaac tccgcccagt
     4321 tccgcccatt ctccgcccca tggctgacta atttttttta tttatgcaga ggccgaggcc
     4381 gcctcggcct ctgagctatt ccagaagtag tgaggaggct tttttggagg aaccattgtg
     4441 ggaaccgtgc gatcaaacaa acgcgagata ccggaagtac tgaaaaacag tcgctccagg
     4501 ccagtgggaa catcgatgtt ttgttttgac ggacccctta ctctcgtctc atataaaccg
     4561 aagccagcta agatggtata cttattatca tcttgtgatg aggatgcttc tatcaacgaa
     4621 agtaccggta aaccgcaaat ggttatgtat tataatcaaa ctaaaggcgg agtggacacg
     4681 ctagaccaaa tgtgttctgt gatgacctgc agtaggaaga cgaataggtg gcctatggca
     4741 ttattgtacg gaatgataaa cattgcctgc ataaattctt ttattatata cagccataat
     4801 gtcagtagca agggagaaaa ggtccaaagt cgcaaaaaat ttatgagaaa cctttacatg
     4861 agcctgacgt catcgtttat gcgtaagcgt ttagaagctc ctactttgaa gagatatttg
     4921 cgcgataata tctctaatat tttgccaaat gaagtgcctg gtacatcaga tgacagtact
     4981 gaagagccag taatgaaaaa acgtacttac tgtacttact gcccctctaa aataaggcga
     5041 aaggcaaatg catcgtgcaa aaaatgcaaa aaagttattt gtcgagagca taatattgat
     5101 atgtgccaaa gttgtttctg actgactaat aagtataatt tgtttctatt atgtataagt
     5161 taagctaatt acttatttta taatacaaca tgactgtttt taaagtacaa aataagttta
     5221 tttttgtaaa agagagaatg tttaaaagtt ttgttacttt atagaagaaa ttttgagttt
     5281 ttgttttttt ttaataaata aataaacata aataaattgt ttgttgaatt tattattagt
     5341 atgtaagtgt aaatataata aaacttaata tctattcaaa ttaataaata aacctcgata
     5401 tacagaccga taaaacacat gcgtcaattt tacgcatgat tatctttaac gtacgtcaca
     5461 atatgattat ctttctaggg ttaaataata gtttctaatt tttttattat tcagcctgct
     5521 gtcgtgaata ccgtatatct caacgctgtc tgtgagattg tcgtattcta gcctttttag
     5581 tttttcgctc atcgacttga tattgtccga cacattttcg tcgatttgcg ttttgatcaa
     5641 agacttgagc agagacacgt taatcaactg ttcaaattga tccatattaa cgatatcaac
     5701 ccgatgcgta tatggtgcgt aaaatatatt ttttaaccct cttatacttt gcactctgcg
     5761 ttaatacgcg ttcgtgtaca gacgtaatca tgttttcttt tttggataaa actcctactg
     5821 agtttgacct catattagac cctcacaagt tgcaaaacgt ggcatttttt accaatgaag
     5881 aatttaaagt tattttaaaa aatttcatca cagatttaaa gaagaaccaa aaattaaatt
     5941 atttcaacag tttaatcgac cagttaatca acgtgtacac agacgcgtcg gcaaaaaaca
     6001 cgcagcccga cgtgttggct aaaattatta aatcaacttg tgttatagtc acggatttgc
     6061 cgtccaacgt gttcctcaaa aagttgaaga ccaacaagtt tacggacact attaattatt
     6121 tgattttgcc ccacttcatt ttgtgggatc acaattttgt tatattttaa acaaagcttg
     6181 gcactggccg tcgttttaca acgtcgtgac tgggaaaacc ctggcgttac ccaacttaat
     6241 cgccttgcag cacatccccc tttcgccagc tggcgtaata gcgaagaggc ccgcaccgat
     6301 cgcccttccc aacagttgcg cagcctgaat ggcgaatggc gcctgatgcg gtattttctc
     6361 cttacgcatc tgtgcggtat ttcacaccgc atatggtgca ctctcagtac aatctgctct
     6421 gatgccgcat agttaagcca gccccgacac ccgccaacac ccgctgacgc gccctgacgg
     6481 gcttgtctgc tcccggcatc cgcttacaga caagctgtga ccgtctccgg gagctgcatg
     6541 tgtcagaggt tttcaccgtc atcaccgaaa cgcgcgagac gaaagggcct cgtgatacgc
     6601 ctatttttat aggttaatgt catgataata atggtttctt agacgtcagg tggcactttt
     6661 cggggaaatg tgcgcggaac ccctatttgt ttatttttct aaatacattc aaatatgtat
     6721 ccgctcatga gacaataacc ctgataaatg cttcaataat attgaaaaag gaagagtatg
     6781 agtattcaac atttccgtgt cgcccttatt cccttttttg cggcattttg ccttcctgtt
     6841 tttgctcacc cagaaacgct ggtgaaagta aaagatgctg aagatcagtt gggtgcacga
     6901 gtgggttaca tcgaactgga tctcaacagc ggtaagatcc ttgagagttt tcgccccgaa
     6961 gaacgttttc caatgatgag cacttttaaa gttctgctat gtggcgcggt attatcccgt
     7021 attgacgccg ggcaagagca actcggtcgc cgcatacact attctcagaa tgacttggtt
     7081 gagtactcac cagtcacaga aaagcatctt acggatggca tgacagtaag agaattatgc
     7141 agtgctgcca taaccatgag tgataacact gcggccaact tacttctgac aacgatcgga
     7201 ggaccgaagg agctaaccgc ttttttgcac aacatggggg atcatgtaac tcgccttgat
     7261 cgttgggaac cggagctgaa tgaagccata ccaaacgacg agcgtgacac cacgatgcct
     7321 gtagcaatgg caacaacgtt gcgcaaacta ttaactggcg aactacttac tctagcttcc
     7381 cggcaacaat taatagactg gatggaggcg gataaagttg caggaccact tctgcgctcg
     7441 gcccttccgg ctggctggtt tattgctgat aaatctggag ccggtgagcg tgggtctcgc
     7501 ggtatcattg cagcactggg gccagatggt aagccctccc gtatcgtagt tatctacacg
     7561 acggggagtc aggcaactat ggatgaacga aatagacaga tcgctgagat aggtgcctca
     7621 ctgattaagc attggtaact gtcagaccaa gtttactcat atatacttta gattgattta
     7681 aaacttcatt tttaatttaa aaggatctag gtgaagatcc tttttgataa tctcatgacc
     7741 aaaatccctt aacgtgagtt ttcgttccac tgagcgtcag accccgtaga aaagatcaaa
     7801 ggatcttctt gagatccttt ttttctgcgc gtaatctgct gcttgcaaac aaaaaaacca
     7861 ccgctaccag cggtggtttg tttgccggat caagagctac caactctttt tccgaaggta
     7921 actggcttca gcagagcgca gataccaaat actgtccttc tagtgtagcc gtagttaggc
     7981 caccacttca agaactctgt agcaccgcct acatacctcg ctctgctaat cctgttacca
     8041 gtggctgctg ccagtggcga taagtcgtgt cttaccgggt tggactcaag acgatagtta
     8101 ccggataagg cgcagcggtc gggctgaacg gggggttcgt gcacacagcc cagcttggag
     8161 cgaacgacct acaccgaact gagataccta cagcgtgagc attgagaaag cgccacgctt
     8221 cccgaaggga gaaaggcgga caggtatccg gtaagcggca gggtcggaac aggagagcgc
     8281 acgagggagc ttccaggggg aaacgcctgg tatctttata gtcctgtcgg gtttcgccac
     8341 ctctgacttg agcgtcgatt tttgtgatgc tcgtcagggg ggcggagcct atggaaaaac
     8401 gccagcaacg cggccttttt acggttcctg gccttttgct ggccttttgc tcacatgttc
     8461 tttcctgcgt tatcccctga ttctgtggat aaccgtatta ccgcctttga gtgagctgat
     8521 accgctcgcc gcagccgaac gaccgagcgc agcgagtcag tgagcgagga agcggaagag
     8581 cgcccaatac gcaaaccgcc tctccccgcg cgttggccga ttcattaatg cagctggcac
     8641 gacaggtttc ccgactggaa agcgggcagt gagcgcaacg caattaatgt gagttagctc
     8701 actcattagg caccccaggc tttacacttt atgcttccgg ctcgtatgtt gtgtggaatt
     8761 gtgagcggat aacaatttca cacaggaaac agctatgacc atgattacga attcgagctc
     8821 ggtacccggg gatcctctag agtcgacctg caggcatgca agcttgcatg cctgcaggtc
     8881 gacgctcgcg cgacttggtt tgccattctt tagcgcgcgt cgcgtcacac agcttggcca
     8941 caatgtggtt tttgtcaaac gaagattcta tgacgtgttt aaagtttagg tcgagtaaag
     9001 cgcaaatctt ttttaaccct agaaagatag tctgcgtaaa attgacgcat gcattcttga
     9061 aatattgctc tctctttcta aatagcgcga atccgtcgct gtgcatttag gacatctcag
     9121 tcgccgcttg gagctcccgt gaggcgtgct tgtcaatgcg gtaagtgtca ctgattttga
     9181 actataacga ccgcgtgagt caaaatgacg catgattatc ttttacgtga cttttaagat
     9241 ttaactcata cgataattat attgttattt catgttctac ttacgtgata acttattata
     9301 tatatatttt cttgttatag atatcgtgac taatatataa taaaatgggt agttctttag
     9361 acgatgagca tatcctctct gctcttctgc aaagcgatga cgagcttgtt ggtgaggatt
     9421 ctgacagtga aatatcagat cacgtaagtg aagatgacgt ccagagcgat acagaagaag
     9481 cgtttataga tgaggtacat gaagtgcagc caacgtcaag cggtagtgaa atattagacg
     9541 aacaaaatgt tattgaacaa ccaggttctt cattggcttc taacagaatc ttgaccttgc
     9601 cacagaggac tattagaggt aagaataaac attgttggtc aacttcaaag tccacgaggc
     9661 gtagccgagt ctctgcactg aacattgtca gatctggcta aatggtatgg caagaaaagg
     9721 tatgcaatat aataatcttt tattgggtat gcaacgaaaa tttgtttcgt caacgtatgc
     9781 aatatttttt attaaaagag ggtatgcaat gtattttatt aaaaacgggt atgcaatata
     9841 ataatctttt attgggtatg caacgaaaat ttgtttcgtc aaagtatgca atatttttta
     9901 ttaaaagagg gtatgcaatg tattttatta aaaacgggta tgcaataaaa aattatttgg
     9961 tttctctaaa aagtatgcag cacttatttt ttgataaggt atgcaacaaa attttacttt
    10021 gccgaaaata tgcaatgttt ttgcgaatag ggtaccggta ggccggccga attcgtgccc
    10081 caactggggt aacctttgag ttctctcagt tgggggcgta gggtcaattc gaatggccat
    10141 gggacgtcga cctgaggtaa ttataacccg ggccctatat atggatccaa ttgcaatgat
    10201 catcatgaca gatctgcgcg cgatcgatat cagcgcttta aatttgcgca tgctagctat
    10261 agttctagag gtaccggttg ttaacgttag ccggctacgt atactccgga atattaatag
    10321 gcctaggatg catatgacaa gtttgtgatc cgggtcgagt cgaaaatatc ataaaaacat
    10381 aatcacaatc atgaaagcta tgcttttgta cccttttctt tcgcttgtta tattcaaggg
    10441 tatgacaagt ttgtgatccg ggtcgagtcg aaaatatcat aaaaacataa tcacaatcat
    10501 gaaagctatg cttttgtacc cttttctttc gcttgttata ttcaagggac cattattaaa
    10561 aacactttct attttgatct ttaaataacg gttgtttagt gagcagttgg tcaaaaacgt
    10621 tgcttaaagt tattgctacg tgagagataa ttgtactgtg atcaactgaa gactgaaaga
    10681 gaaacataat aaaatggtaa ctaaattcac caaaaatgaa tgtgagagat ttaaaaaaat
    10741 attttgatag tcatttatac tggcatacaa gggcgtgcct tgaaggggtt tctactggac
    10801 acactggtac tgggaatttt aataactttg aagctaaaat actcccattt tcatttgtag
    10861 cttttcgtca aagtaacaat atatatatat ttcaaataat gtatcaaaaa ttttccatat
    10921 aagcatattt tgaaaagatt ttagtcagac gggaacgtgt taaaaattag tttttcaaat
    10981 tgcataactt atccaaggat cagtaaccaa ctataatatt taaagtgtga atggaaattc
    11041 acagtatctt cgactaaaga actgcagttg gatccgatag taaattgaga agcggcaaaa
    11101 ccttaagtaa agtccaaaac ttttttgttc taaatacata caaatgtacg tttcaaatac
    11161 ttcttttgaa tttctatctt gcatcaattt tctatctaac ccaatttttg gttattgatt
    11221 taagttttta ggacatttca taccagtagg agcaggtaat aagatactaa cggcgtatac
    11281 gtaattaaat cggtagataa tttaaaagat ggactataag gaccacgacg gagactacaa
    11341 ggatcatgat attgattaca aagacgatga cgataagatg gccccaaaga agaagcggaa
    11401 ggtcggtatc cacggagtcc cagcagccga caagaagtac agcatcggcc tggacatcgg
    11461 caccaactct gtgggctggg ccgtgatcac cgacgagtac aaggtgccca gcaagaaatt
    11521 caaggtgctg ggcaacaccg accggcacag catcaagaag aacctgatcg gagccctgct
    11581 gttcgacagc ggcgaaacag ccgaggccac ccggctgaag agaaccgcca gaagaagata
    11641 caccagacgg aagaaccgga tctgctatct gcaagagatc ttcagcaacg agatggccaa
    11701 ggtggacgac agcttcttcc acagactgga agagtccttc ctggtggaag aggataagaa
    11761 gcacgagcgg caccccatct tcggcaacat cgtggacgag gtggcctacc acgagaagta
    11821 ccccaccatc taccacctga gaaagaaact ggtggacagc accgacaagg ccgacctgcg
    11881 gctgatctat ctggccctgg cccacatgat caagttccgg ggccacttcc tgatcgaggg
    11941 cgacctgaac cccgacaaca gcgacgtgga caagctgttc atccagctgg tgcagaccta
    12001 caaccagctg ttcgaggaaa accccatcaa cgccagcggc gtggacgcca aggccatcct
    12061 gtctgccaga ctgagcaaga gcagacggct ggaaaatctg atcgcccagc tgcccggcga
    12121 gaagaagaat ggcctgttcg gaaacctgat tgccctgagc ctgggcctga cccccaactt
    12181 caagagcaac ttcgacctgg ccgaggatgc caaactgcag ctgagcaagg acacctacga
    12241 cgacgacctg gacaacctgc tggcccagat cggcgaccag tacgccgacc tgtttctggc
    12301 cgccaagaac ctgtccgacg ccatcctgct gagcgacatc ctgagagtga acaccgagat
    12361 caccaaggcc cccctgagcg cctctatgat caagagatac gacgagcacc accaggacct
    12421 gaccctgctg aaagctctcg tgcggcagca gctgcctgag aagtacaaag agattttctt
    12481 cgaccagagc aagaacggct acgccggcta cattgacggc ggagccagcc aggaagagtt
    12541 ctacaagttc atcaagccca tcctggaaaa gatggacggc accgaggaac tgctcgtgaa
    12601 gctgaacaga gaggacctgc tgcggaagca gcggaccttc gacaacggca gcatccccca
    12661 ccagatccac ctgggagagc tgcacgccat tctgcggcgg caggaagatt tttacccatt
    12721 cctgaaggac aaccgggaaa agatcgagaa gatcctgacc ttccgcatcc cctactacgt
    12781 gggccctctg gccaggggaa acagcagatt cgcctggatg accagaaaga gcgaggaaac
    12841 catcaccccc tggaacttcg aggaagtggt ggacaagggc gcttccgccc agagcttcat
    12901 cgagcggatg accaacttcg ataagaacct gcccaacgag aaggtgctgc ccaagcacag
    12961 cctgctgtac gagtacttca ccgtgtataa cgagctgacc aaagtgaaat acgtgaccga
    13021 gggaatgaga aagcccgcct tcctgagcgg cgagcagaaa aaggccatcg tggacctgct
    13081 gttcaagacc aaccggaaag tgaccgtgaa gcagctgaaa gaggactact tcaagaaaat
    13141 cgagtgcttc gactccgtgg aaatctccgg cgtggaagat cggttcaacg cctccctggg
    13201 cacataccac gatctgctga aaattatcaa ggacaaggac ttcctggaca atgaggaaaa
    13261 cgaggacatt ctggaagata tcgtgctgac cctgacactg tttgaggaca gagagatgat
    13321 cgaggaacgg ctgaaaacct atgcccacct gttcgacgac aaagtgatga agcagctgaa
    13381 gcggcggaga tacaccggct ggggcaggct gagccggaag ctgatcaacg gcatccggga
    13441 caagcagtcc ggcaagacaa tcctggattt cctgaagtcc gacggcttcg ccaacagaaa
    13501 cttcatgcag ctgatccacg acgacagcct gacctttaaa gaggacatcc agaaagccca
    13561 ggtgtccggc cagggcgata gcctgcacga gcacattgcc aatctggccg gcagccccgc
    13621 cattaagaag ggcatcctgc agacagtgaa ggtggtggac gagctcgtga aagtgatggg
    13681 ccggcacaag cccgagaaca tcgtgatcga aatggccaga gagaaccaga ccacccagaa
    13741 gggacagaag aacagccgcg agagaatgaa gcggatcgaa gagggcatca aagagctggg
    13801 cagccagatc ctgaaagaac accccgtgga aaacacccag ctgcagaacg agaagctgta
    13861 cctgtactac ctgcagaatg ggcgggatat gtacgtggac caggaactgg acatcaaccg
    13921 gctgtccgac tacgatgtgg accatatcgt gcctcagagc tttctgaagg acgactccat
    13981 cgacaacaag gtgctgacca gaagcgacaa gaaccggggc aagagcgaca acgtgccctc
    14041 cgaagaggtc gtgaagaaga tgaagaacta ctggcggcag ctgctgaacg ccaagctgat
    14101 tacccagaga aagttcgaca atctgaccaa ggccgagaga ggcggcctga gcgaactgga
    14161 taaggccggc ttcatcaaga gacagctggt ggaaacccgg cagatcacaa agcacgtggc
    14221 acagatcctg gactcccgga tgaacactaa gtacgacgag aatgacaagc tgatccggga
    14281 agtgaaagtg atcaccctga agtccaagct ggtgtccgat ttccggaagg atttccagtt
    14341 ttacaaagtg cgcgagatca acaactacca ccacgcccac gacgcctacc tgaacgccgt
    14401 cgtgggaacc gccctgatca aaaagtaccc taagctggaa agcgagttcg tgtacggcga
    14461 ctacaaggtg tacgacgtgc ggaagatgat cgccaagagc gagcaggaaa tcggcaaggc
    14521 taccgccaag tacttcttct acagcaacat catgaacttt ttcaagaccg agattaccct
    14581 ggccaacggc gagatccgga agcggcctct gatcgagaca aacggcgaaa ccggggagat
    14641 cgtgtgggat aagggccggg attttgccac cgtgcggaaa gtgctgagca tgccccaagt
    14701 gaatatcgtg aaaaagaccg aggtgcagac aggcggcttc agcaaagagt ctatcctgcc
    14761 caagaggaac agcgataagc tgatcgccag aaagaaggac tgggacccta agaagtacgg
    14821 cggcttcgac agccccaccg tggcctattc tgtgctggtg gtggccaaag tggaaaaggg
    14881 caagtccaag aaactgaaga gtgtgaaaga gctgctgggg atcaccatca tggaaagaag
    14941 cagcttcgag aagaatccca tcgactttct ggaagccaag ggctacaaag aagtgaaaaa
    15001 ggacctgatc atcaagctgc ctaagtactc cctgttcgag ctggaaaacg gccggaagag
    15061 aatgctggcc tctgccggcg aactgcagaa gggaaacgaa ctggccctgc cctccaaata
    15121 tgtgaacttc ctgtacctgg ccagccacta tgagaagctg aagggctccc ccgaggataa
    15181 tgagcagaaa cagctgtttg tggaacagca caagcactac ctggacgaga tcatcgagca
    15241 gatcagcgag ttctccaaga gagtgatcct ggccgacgct aatctggaca aagtgctgtc
    15301 cgcctacaac aagcaccggg ataagcccat cagagagcag gccgagaata tcatccacct
    15361 gtttaccctg accaatctgg gagcccctgc cgccttcaag tactttgaca ccaccatcga
    15421 ccggaagagg tacaccagca ccaaagaggt gctggacgcc accctgatcc accagagcat
    15481 caccggcctg tacgagacac ggatcgacct gtctcagctg ggaggcgaca aaaggccggc
    15541 ggccacgaaa aaggccggcc aggcaaaaaa gaaaaagtaa cagttcttgg ttttggagat
    15601 ggtaatagga aaaaatctct atatctttac ttaattaata ttattatgcg ctcctcacaa
    15661 ttgtaaaatc caattgtagc tttttgttca cttctcagca agtattttgt attatgtact
    15721 atttgctttt cttgtgcgca agtatacgct tttagtaaaa tttatttttc atgacttttt
    15781 tttaacaatt tgtgcataga aacaatctaa ttatacagaa ttatgtccag atcactttta
    15841 caaaatttta taattttttt ttcaaatatt cgttttaagt acgttagaca catacccggg
    15901 ttcccgcgtg ggatccctat ttattaatag tctgtggctt ttttattcaa ggcagaattg
    15961 accacttttc tagtttgaag ggtgtgcggg cgatgatttc tttctaaagt ctccacattt
    16021 ttgtttatat caatcaatac atttgatcac tcttgtgtct ttctctctca aagaaagata
    16081 tttactgccc tgcaagaatg ggctgatggg ctcaccaata cactcacacg acttcgggca
    16141 gcactaacac atatgcacat tttttggttt atctttctct tctgagtaaa tacaaattga
    16201 tgaagaatgc agttgaatgg accgcggtta attaaatata gttctcccta cgatgaccta
    16261 tcgatttttg aactgatctg aaatcggatt ttagcaggcc aaaacaacca aaattttggg
    16321 taaaattcga ctattttatt taacacgccg ccatattgta aattttttat ttttttatcg
    16381 taagtcattg tacagtcaat attaactagt agagaatttt tttttacaga tttcatccac
    16441 ggagaaggcc ggaatcacgg cagcagtgaa ggaccatttt tctcgcgcat ataaacgcat
    16501 gtatttcaca acaataataa agcaaccatt gttgcttgtt tgcttgctca cactttgcca
    16561 accctcagca tacgtataat tcggaactca ctacgatttc gtttatcaca ttgtgctgtc
    16621 tgcaattcac agatgctttt tcggcaattg gctgctataa atactttgtg tttttaatgt
    16681 g
//
LOCUS       PiggyBac_Cas9.w        16681 bp    DNA     circular UNA 20-APR-2020
DEFINITION  Golden Gate ligation product.
ACCESSION   urn.local...16-btjjdpw
VERSION     urn.local...16-btjjdpw
KEYWORDS    .
SOURCE      
  ORGANISM  .
FEATURES             Location/Qualifiers
     misc_feature    5..24
                     /standard_name="sgRNA-Cas9.white"
     regulatory      25..104
                     /standard_name="Scaffold-sgRNA"
     terminator      104..108
     misc_feature    complement(135..506)
                     /standard_name="gipsy BstXI/FseI"
     promoter        507..2550
     CDS             2551..3492
                     /standard_name="DsRed"
     polyA_signal    3251..3491
     misc_feature    3493..5480
                     /note="Geneious type: transposon"
                     /standard_name="3'pBac"
     misc_feature    5098..5127
                     /note="Geneious type: primer"
                     /standard_name="PRR"
     misc_feature    5393..5422
                     /note="Geneious type: primer"
                     /standard_name="PRF"
     misc_feature    5481..5484
                     /standard_name="TTAA"
     unsure          6778..7638
     misc_feature    9013..9695
                     /note="Geneious type: transposon"
                     /standard_name="5'pBac"
     misc_feature    9013..9016
                     /note="Geneious type: primer"
                     /standard_name="TTAA"
     misc_feature    9590..9619
                     /note="Geneious type: primer"
                     /standard_name="PLF"
     misc_feature    complement(9696..10056)
                     /standard_name="gipsy AscI/BglII"
     misc_recomb     10070..10129
                     /standard_name="attP 52bp"
     promoter        10441..10924
     5'UTR           10925..11308
                     /standard_name="b2t 5' UTR"
     sig_peptide     11309..11377
                     /standard_name="3xFLAG"
     sig_peptide     11378..11428
                     /standard_name="NLS"
     CDS             11429..15529
                     /standard_name="hCas9"
     misc_feature    15530..15577
                     /standard_name="NLS"
     misc_feature    15578..15580
                     /note="Geneious type: Editing History Insertion"
                     /standard_name
     misc_feature    15581..15764
                     /standard_name="3-UTR"
     promoter        16236..4
ORIGIN      
        1 atttcgggtg aagggtttat cggggtttta gagctagaaa tagcaagtta aaataaggct
       61 agtccgttat caacttgaaa aagtggcacc gagtcggtgc tttttttttt aattaaccgc
      121 ggccaaggcc ggcctagcta aatggtatgg caagaaaagg tatgcaatat aataatcttt
      181 tattgggtat gcaacgaaaa tttgtttcgt caacgtatgc aatatttttt attaaaagag
      241 ggtatgcaat gtattttatt aaaaacgggt atgcaatata ataatctttt attgggtatg
      301 caacgaaaat ttgtttcgtc aaagtatgca atatttttta ttaaaagagg gtatgcaatg
      361 tattttatta aaaacgggta tgcaataaaa aattatttgg tttctctaaa aagtatgcag
      421 cacttatttt ttgataaggt atgcaacaaa attttacttt gccgaaaata tgcaatgttt
      481 ttgcgaatag ggtaccccag ccggccgatc tcgagctcaa gcttcgaatt ctgcagtcga
      541 cggtacccga tcttgtcgcc ggaacgcagc gacagagatt ccaatgtgtc cgtatctttc
      601 aggcttttgc ccttcagttc cagacgaagc gactggcgat tcgcgtgtgg ggtctgcttc
      661 agggtcttgt gaattagggc gcgcagatcg ccgatgggcg tggcgccgga gggcaccttc
      721 accttgccgt acggcttgct gttcttcgcg ttcaaaatct ccagctccat tttgctttcg
      781 gtgcgcttgc aatcagtact gtccaaaatc gaaaatcgcc gaaccgtagt gtgaccgtgc
      841 ggggctctgc gaaaataaac ttttttaggt atatggccac acacggggaa agcacagtgg
      901 attatatgtt ttaatattat aatatgcagg ttttcattac ttatccagat gtaagcccac
      961 ttaaagcgat ttaacaatta tttgccgaaa gagtaaaaac aaatttcact taaaaatgga
     1021 ttaagaaaag cttgtgtaag attatgcgca gcgttgccag atagctccat ttaaaacact
     1081 tcaaaaacaa taagttttga aaatatatac ataaatagca gtcgttgccg caacgctcaa
     1141 cacatcacac ttttaaaaca ccctttacct acacagaatt actttttaaa tttccagtca
     1201 agctgcgagt ttcaaaatta tagccggtag agaagacagt gctatttcaa aagcaaacta
     1261 aataaacacc aatcctaaca agccttggac ttttgtaagt ttagatcaaa ggtggcattg
     1321 cattcaatgt catggtaaga agtaggtcgt ctaggtagaa atcctcattc agccggtcaa
     1381 gtcagtacga gaaaggtctc aatttgaaat tgtcttaaaa atattttatt gttttgtact
     1441 gtggtgagtt taaacgaaaa acacaaaaaa aaagtgatac acagaaatca taaaaaattt
     1501 taatacaagg tattcgtacg tatcaaaaac atttcggcac aatttttttt ctctgtacta
     1561 aagtgttacg aacactacgg tattttttag tgattttcaa cggacaccga aggtatataa
     1621 acagcgttcg cgaacggtcg ccttcaaaac caattgacat ttgcagcagc aagtacaagc
     1681 agaaagtaaa gcgcaatcag cgaaaaattt atacttaatt gttggtgatt aaagtacaat
     1741 taaaagaaca ttctcgaaag tcacaagaaa cgtaagtttt taactcgctg ttaccaatta
     1801 gtaataagag caacaagacg ttgagtaatt tcaagaaaaa ctgcatttca aggtctttgt
     1861 tcggccattt tttttttatt caacgctcta cgtaattaca aaataagaaa ttggcagcca
     1921 cgcatcttgt tttcccaatc aattggcatc aaaacgcaaa caaatctata aataaaactt
     1981 gcgtgttgat tttcgccaag atttattggc aaattgtgaa attcgcagtg acgcatttga
     2041 aaattcgaga aatcacgaac gcactcgagc atttgtgtgc atgttattag ttagttagtt
     2101 ctttgcttaa ttgaagtatt ttaccaacga aatccactta tttttagctg aaatagagta
     2161 ggttgcttga aacgaaagcc acgtctggaa aatttcttat tgcttagtag ttgtgacgtc
     2221 accatataca cacaaaataa tgtgtatgca tgcgtttcag ctgtgtatat atacatgcac
     2281 acactcgcat tatgaaaacg atgacgagca acggaacagg tttctcaact acctttgttc
     2341 ctgtttcttc gctttccttt gttccaatat tcgtagaggg ttaatagggg tttctcaaca
     2401 aagttggcgt cgataaataa gtttcccatt tttattcccc agccaggaag ttagtttcaa
     2461 tagttttgta atttcaacga aactcatttg atttcgtact aattttccac atctctattt
     2521 tgacccgcag aataatccaa aatgcagatc ggggatccac cggtcgccac catggtgcgc
     2581 tcctccaaga acgtcatcaa ggagttcatg cgcttcaagg tgcgcatgga gggcaccgtg
     2641 aacggccacg agttcgagat cgagggcgag ggcgagggcc gcccctacga gggccacaac
     2701 accgtgaagc tgaaggtgac caagggcggc cccctgccct tcgcctggga catcctgtcc
     2761 ccccagttcc agtacggctc caaggtgtac gtgaagcacc ccgccgacat ccccgactac
     2821 aagaagctgt ccttccccga gggcttcaag tgggagcgcg tgatgaactt cgaggacggc
     2881 ggcgtggtga ccgtgaccca agactcctcc ctgcaggacg gctgcttcat ctacaaggtg
     2941 aagttcatcg gcgtgaactt cccctccgac ggccccgtaa tgcagaagaa gaccatgggc
     3001 tgggaggcct ccaccgagcg cctgtacccc cgcgacggcg tgctgaaggg cgagatccac
     3061 aaggccctga agctgaagga cggcggccac tacctggtgg agttcaagtc catctacatg
     3121 gccaagaagc ccgtgcagct gcccggctac tactacgtgg actccaagct ggacatcacc
     3181 tcccacaacg aggactacac catcgtggag cagtacgagc gcaccgaggg ccgccaccac
     3241 ctgttcctgt agcggccgcg actctagatc ataatcagcc ataccacatt tgtagaggtt
     3301 ttacttgctt taaaaaacct cccacacctc cccctgaacc tgaaacataa aatgaatgca
     3361 attgttgttg ttaacttgtt tattgcagct tataatggtt acaaataaag caatagcatc
     3421 acaaatttca caaataaagc atttttttca ctgcattcta gttgtggttt gtccaaactc
     3481 atcaatgtat cttaaggcgt aaattgtaag cgttaatatt ttgttaaaat tcgcgttaaa
     3541 tttttgttaa atcagctcat tttttaacca ataggccgaa atcggcaaaa tcccttataa
     3601 atcaaaagaa tagaccgaga tagggttgag tgttgttcca gtttggaaca agagtccact
     3661 attaaagaac gtggactcca acgtcaaagg nnnnnnnnnn nnnnnnnnnn nnnnnnnnnn
     3721 nnnnnnnnnn nnnnnnnnnt nnnnnnnnnn nnnnnnnnnn nnnnnnnnnn nnnnnnnnnn
     3781 nnnnnnnnnn nnnnnnnnnn nnnnnnnnnn nnnnnnnnnn nnnnnnnnnn ngnnnnnnnn
     3841 nnnnnnnnnn nnnnnnnnnn nnnnnnnnnn nnnnnnnnnn nnnnnnnnnn nnnnnnnnnn
     3901 nnnnnnnnnn nnnnnnnnnn nnnnnnnnnn nnnnnnnnnn nnnnnnnnnn nnnnnncagg
     3961 tggcactttt cggggaaatg tgcgcggaac ccctatttgt ttatttttct aaatacattc
     4021 aaatatgtat ccgctcatga gacaataacc ctgataaatg cttcaataat attgaaaaag
     4081 gaagagtcct gaggcggaaa gaaccagctg tggaatgtgt gtcagttagg gtgtggaaag
     4141 tccccaggct ccccagcagg cagaagtatg caaagcatgc atctcaatta gtcagcaacc
     4201 aggtgtggaa agtccccagg ctccccagca ggcagaagta tgcaaagcat gcatctcaat
     4261 tagtcagcaa ccatagtccc gcccctaact ccgcccatcc cgcccctaac tccgcccagt
     4321 tccgcccatt ctccgcccca tggctgacta atttttttta tttatgcaga ggccgaggcc
     4381 gcctcggcct ctgagctatt ccagaagtag tgaggaggct tttttggagg aaccattgtg
     4441 ggaaccgtgc gatcaaacaa acgcgagata ccggaagtac tgaaaaacag tcgctccagg
     4501 ccagtgggaa catcgatgtt ttgttttgac ggacccctta ctctcgtctc atataaaccg
     4561 aagccagcta agatggtata cttattatca tcttgtgatg aggatgcttc tatcaacgaa
     4621 agtaccggta aaccgcaaat ggttatgtat tataatcaaa ctaaaggcgg agtggacacg
     4681 ctagaccaaa tgtgttctgt gatgacctgc agtaggaaga cgaataggtg gcctatggca
     4741 ttattgtacg gaatgataaa cattgcctgc ataaattctt ttattatata cagccataat
     4801 gtcagtagca agggagaaaa ggtccaaagt cgcaaaaaat ttatgagaaa cctttacatg
     4861 agcctgacgt catcgtttat gcgtaagcgt ttagaagctc ctactttgaa gagatatttg
     4921 cgcgataata tctctaatat tttgccaaat gaagtgcctg gtacatcaga tgacagtact
     4981 gaagagccag taatgaaaaa acgtacttac tgtacttact gcccctctaa aataaggcga
     5041 aaggcaaatg catcgtgcaa aaaatgcaaa aaagttattt gtcgagagca taatattgat
     5101 atgtgccaaa gttgtttctg actgactaat aagtataatt tgtttctatt atgtataagt
     5161 taagctaatt acttatttta taatacaaca tgactgtttt taaagtacaa aataagttta
     5221 tttttgtaaa agagagaatg tttaaaagtt ttgttacttt atagaagaaa ttttgagttt
     5281 ttgttttttt ttaataaata aataaacata aataaattgt ttgttgaatt tattattagt
     5341 atgtaagtgt aaatataata aaacttaata tctattcaaa ttaataaata aacctcgata
     5401 tacagaccga taaaacacat gcgtcaattt tacgcatgat tatctttaac gtacgtcaca
     5461 atatgattat ctttctaggg ttaaataata gtttctaatt tttttattat tcagcctgct
     5521 gtcgtgaata ccgtatatct caacgctgtc tgtgagattg tcgtattcta gcctttttag
     5581 tttttcgctc atcgacttga tattgtccga cacattttcg tcgatttgcg ttttgatcaa
     5641 agacttgagc agagacacgt taatcaactg ttcaaattga tccatattaa cgatatcaac
     5701 ccgatgcgta tatggtgcgt aaaatatatt ttttaaccct cttatacttt gcactctgcg
     5761 ttaatacgcg ttcgtgtaca gacgtaatca tgttttcttt tttggataaa actcctactg
     5821 agtttgacct catattagac cctcacaagt tgcaaaacgt ggcatttttt accaatgaag
     5881 aatttaaagt tattttaaaa aatttcatca cagatttaaa gaagaaccaa aaattaaatt
     5941 atttcaacag tttaatcgac cagttaatca acgtgtacac agacgcgtcg gcaaaaaaca
     6001 cgcagcccga cgtgttggct aaaattatta aatcaacttg tgttatagtc acggatttgc
     6061 cgtccaacgt gttcctcaaa aagttgaaga ccaacaagtt tacggacact attaattatt
     6121 tgattttgcc ccacttcatt ttgtgggatc acaattttgt tatattttaa acaaagcttg
     6181 gcactggccg tcgttttaca acgtcgtgac tgggaaaacc ctggcgttac ccaacttaat
     6241 cgccttgcag cacatccccc tttcgccagc tggcgtaata gcgaagaggc ccgcaccgat
     6301 cgcccttccc aacagttgcg cagcctgaat ggcgaatggc gcctgatgcg gtattttctc
     6361 cttacgcatc tgtgcggtat ttcacaccgc atatggtgca ctctcagtac aatctgctct
     6421 gatgccgcat agttaagcca gccccgacac ccgccaacac ccgctgacgc gccctgacgg
     6481 gcttgtctgc tcccggcatc cgcttacaga caagctgtga ccgtctccgg gagctgcatg
     6541 tgtcagaggt tttcaccgtc atcaccgaaa cgcgcgagac gaaagggcct cgtgatacgc
     6601 ctatttttat aggttaatgt catgataata atggtttctt agacgtcagg tggcactttt
     6661 cggggaaatg tgcgcggaac ccctatttgt ttatttttct aaatacattc aaatatgtat
     6721 ccgctcatga gacaataacc ctgataaatg cttcaataat attgaaaaag gaagagtatg
     6781 agtattcaac atttccgtgt cgcccttatt cccttttttg cggcattttg ccttcctgtt
     6841 tttgctcacc cagaaacgct ggtgaaagta aaagatgctg aagatcagtt gggtgcacga
     6901 gtgggttaca tcgaactgga tctcaacagc ggtaagatcc ttgagagttt tcgccccgaa
     6961 gaacgttttc caatgatgag cacttttaaa gttctgctat gtggcgcggt attatcccgt
     7021 attgacgccg ggcaagagca actcggtcgc cgcatacact attctcagaa tgacttggtt
     7081 gagtactcac cagtcacaga aaagcatctt acggatggca tgacagtaag agaattatgc
     7141 agtgctgcca taaccatgag tgataacact gcggccaact tacttctgac aacgatcgga
     7201 ggaccgaagg agctaaccgc ttttttgcac aacatggggg atcatgtaac tcgccttgat
     7261 cgttgggaac cggagctgaa tgaagccata ccaaacgacg agcgtgacac cacgatgcct
     7321 gtagcaatgg caacaacgtt gcgcaaacta ttaactggcg aactacttac tctagcttcc
     7381 cggcaacaat taatagactg gatggaggcg gataaagttg caggaccact tctgcgctcg
     7441 gcccttccgg ctggctggtt tattgctgat aaatctggag ccggtgagcg tgggtctcgc
     7501 ggtatcattg cagcactggg gccagatggt aagccctccc gtatcgtagt tatctacacg
     7561 acggggagtc aggcaactat ggatgaacga aatagacaga tcgctgagat aggtgcctca
     7621 ctgattaagc attggtaact gtcagaccaa gtttactcat atatacttta gattgattta
     7681 aaacttcatt tttaatttaa aaggatctag gtgaagatcc tttttgataa tctcatgacc
     7741 aaaatccctt aacgtgagtt ttcgttccac tgagcgtcag accccgtaga aaagatcaaa
     7801 ggatcttctt gagatccttt ttttctgcgc gtaatctgct gcttgcaaac aaaaaaacca
     7861 ccgctaccag cggtggtttg tttgccggat caagagctac caactctttt tccgaaggta
     7921 actggcttca gcagagcgca gataccaaat actgtccttc tagtgtagcc gtagttaggc
     7981 caccacttca agaactctgt agcaccgcct acatacctcg ctctgctaat cctgttacca
     8041 gtggctgctg ccagtggcga taagtcgtgt cttaccgggt tggactcaag acgatagtta
     8101 ccggataagg cgcagcggtc gggctgaacg gggggttcgt gcacacagcc cagcttggag
     8161 cgaacgacct acaccgaact gagataccta cagcgtgagc attgagaaag cgccacgctt
     8221 cccgaaggga gaaaggcgga caggtatccg gtaagcggca gggtcggaac aggagagcgc
     8281 acgagggagc ttccaggggg aaacgcctgg tatctttata gtcctgtcgg gtttcgccac
     8341 ctctgacttg agcgtcgatt tttgtgatgc tcgtcagggg ggcggagcct atggaaaaac
     8401 gccagcaacg cggccttttt acggttcctg gccttttgct ggccttttgc tcacatgttc
     8461 tttcctgcgt tatcccctga ttctgtggat aaccgtatta ccgcctttga gtgagctgat
     8521 accgctcgcc gcagccgaac gaccgagcgc agcgagtcag tgagcgagga agcggaagag
     8581 cgcccaatac gcaaaccgcc tctccccgcg cgttggccga ttcattaatg cagctggcac
     8641 gacaggtttc ccgactggaa agcgggcagt gagcgcaacg caattaatgt gagttagctc
     8701 actcattagg caccccaggc tttacacttt atgcttccgg ctcgtatgtt gtgtggaatt
     8761 gtgagcggat aacaatttca cacaggaaac agctatgacc atgattacga attcgagctc
     8821 ggtacccggg gatcctctag agtcgacctg caggcatgca agcttgcatg cctgcaggtc
     8881 gacgctcgcg cgacttggtt tgccattctt tagcgcgcgt cgcgtcacac agcttggcca
     8941 caatgtggtt tttgtcaaac gaagattcta tgacgtgttt aaagtttagg tcgagtaaag
     9001 cgcaaatctt ttttaaccct agaaagatag tctgcgtaaa attgacgcat gcattcttga
     9061 aatattgctc tctctttcta aatagcgcga atccgtcgct gtgcatttag gacatctcag
     9121 tcgccgcttg gagctcccgt gaggcgtgct tgtcaatgcg gtaagtgtca ctgattttga
     9181 actataacga ccgcgtgagt caaaatgacg catgattatc ttttacgtga cttttaagat
     9241 ttaactcata cgataattat attgttattt catgttctac ttacgtgata acttattata
     9301 tatatatttt cttgttatag atatcgtgac taatatataa taaaatgggt agttctttag
     9361 acgatgagca tatcctctct gctcttctgc aaagcgatga cgagcttgtt ggtgaggatt
     9421 ctgacagtga aatatcagat cacgtaagtg aagatgacgt ccagagcgat acagaagaag
     9481 cgtttataga tgaggtacat gaagtgcagc caacgtcaag cggtagtgaa atattagacg
     9541 aacaaaatgt tattgaacaa ccaggttctt cattggcttc taacagaatc ttgaccttgc
     9601 cacagaggac tattagaggt aagaataaac attgttggtc aacttcaaag tccacgaggc
     9661 gtagccgagt ctctgcactg aacattgtca gatctggcta aatggtatgg caagaaaagg
     9721 tatgcaatat aataatcttt tattgggtat gcaacgaaaa tttgtttcgt caacgtatgc
     9781 aatatttttt attaaaagag ggtatgcaat gtattttatt aaaaacgggt atgcaatata
     9841 ataatctttt attgggtatg caacgaaaat ttgtttcgtc aaagtatgca atatttttta
     9901 ttaaaagagg gtatgcaatg tattttatta aaaacgggta tgcaataaaa aattatttgg
     9961 tttctctaaa aagtatgcag cacttatttt ttgataaggt atgcaacaaa attttacttt
    10021 gccgaaaata tgcaatgttt ttgcgaatag ggtaccggta ggccggccga attcgtgccc
    10081 caactggggt aacctttgag ttctctcagt tgggggcgta gggtcaattc gaatggccat
    10141 gggacgtcga cctgaggtaa ttataacccg ggccctatat atggatccaa ttgcaatgat
    10201 catcatgaca gatctgcgcg cgatcgatat cagcgcttta aatttgcgca tgctagctat
    10261 agttctagag gtaccggttg ttaacgttag ccggctacgt atactccgga atattaatag
    10321 gcctaggatg catatgacaa gtttgtgatc cgggtcgagt cgaaaatatc ataaaaacat
    10381 aatcacaatc atgaaagcta tgcttttgta cccttttctt tcgcttgtta tattcaaggg
    10441 tatgacaagt ttgtgatccg ggtcgagtcg aaaatatcat aaaaacataa tcacaatcat
    10501 gaaagctatg cttttgtacc cttttctttc gcttgttata ttcaagggac cattattaaa
    10561 aacactttct attttgatct ttaaataacg gttgtttagt gagcagttgg tcaaaaacgt
    10621 tgcttaaagt tattgctacg tgagagataa ttgtactgtg atcaactgaa gactgaaaga
    10681 gaaacataat aaaatggtaa ctaaattcac caaaaatgaa tgtgagagat ttaaaaaaat
    10741 attttgatag tcatttatac tggcatacaa gggcgtgcct tgaaggggtt tctactggac
    10801 acactggtac tgggaatttt aataactttg aagctaaaat actcccattt tcatttgtag
    10861 cttttcgtca aagtaacaat atatatatat ttcaaataat gtatcaaaaa ttttccatat
    10921 aagcatattt tgaaaagatt ttagtcagac gggaacgtgt taaaaattag tttttcaaat
    10981 tgcataactt atccaaggat cagtaaccaa ctataatatt taaagtgtga atggaaattc
    11041 acagtatctt cgactaaaga actgcagttg gatccgatag taaattgaga agcggcaaaa
    11101 ccttaagtaa agtccaaaac ttttttgttc taaatacata caaatgtacg tttcaaatac
    11161 ttcttttgaa tttctatctt gcatcaattt tctatctaac ccaatttttg gttattgatt
    11221 taagttttta ggacatttca taccagtagg agcaggtaat aagatactaa cggcgtatac
    11281 gtaattaaat cggtagataa tttaaaagat ggactataag gaccacgacg gagactacaa
    11341 ggatcatgat attgattaca aagacgatga cgataagatg gccccaaaga agaagcggaa
    11401 ggtcggtatc cacggagtcc cagcagccga caagaagtac agcatcggcc tggacatcgg
    11461 caccaactct gtgggctggg ccgtgatcac cgacgagtac aaggtgccca gcaagaaatt
    11521 caaggtgctg ggcaacaccg accggcacag catcaagaag aacctgatcg gagccctgct
    11581 gttcgacagc ggcgaaacag ccgaggccac ccggctgaag agaaccgcca gaagaagata
    11641 caccagacgg aagaaccgga tctgctatct gcaagagatc ttcagcaacg agatggccaa
    11701 ggtggacgac agcttcttcc acagactgga agagtccttc ctggtggaag aggataagaa
    11761 gcacgagcgg caccccatct tcggcaacat cgtggacgag gtggcctacc acgagaagta
    11821 ccccaccatc taccacctga gaaagaaact ggtggacagc accgacaagg ccgacctgcg
    11881 gctgatctat ctggccctgg cccacatgat caagttccgg ggccacttcc tgatcgaggg
    11941 cgacctgaac cccgacaaca gcgacgtgga caagctgttc atccagctgg tgcagaccta
    12001 caaccagctg ttcgaggaaa accccatcaa cgccagcggc gtggacgcca aggccatcct
    12061 gtctgccaga ctgagcaaga gcagacggct ggaaaatctg atcgcccagc tgcccggcga
    12121 gaagaagaat ggcctgttcg gaaacctgat tgccctgagc ctgggcctga cccccaactt
    12181 caagagcaac ttcgacctgg ccgaggatgc caaactgcag ctgagcaagg acacctacga
    12241 cgacgacctg gacaacctgc tggcccagat cggcgaccag tacgccgacc tgtttctggc
    12301 cgccaagaac ctgtccgacg ccatcctgct gagcgacatc ctgagagtga acaccgagat
    12361 caccaaggcc cccctgagcg cctctatgat caagagatac gacgagcacc accaggacct
    12421 gaccctgctg aaagctctcg tgcggcagca gctgcctgag aagtacaaag agattttctt
    12481 cgaccagagc aagaacggct acgccggcta cattgacggc ggagccagcc aggaagagtt
    12541 ctacaagttc atcaagccca tcctggaaaa gatggacggc accgaggaac tgctcgtgaa
    12601 gctgaacaga gaggacctgc tgcggaagca gcggaccttc gacaacggca gcatccccca
    12661 ccagatccac ctgggagagc tgcacgccat tctgcggcgg caggaagatt tttacccatt
    12721 cctgaaggac aaccgggaaa agatcgagaa gatcctgacc ttccgcatcc cctactacgt
    12781 gggccctctg gccaggggaa acagcagatt cgcctggatg accagaaaga gcgaggaaac
    12841 catcaccccc tggaacttcg aggaagtggt ggacaagggc gcttccgccc agagcttcat
    12901 cgagcggatg accaacttcg ataagaacct gcccaacgag aaggtgctgc ccaagcacag
    12961 cctgctgtac gagtacttca ccgtgtataa cgagctgacc aaagtgaaat acgtgaccga
    13021 gggaatgaga aagcccgcct tcctgagcgg cgagcagaaa aaggccatcg tggacctgct
    13081 gttcaagacc aaccggaaag tgaccgtgaa gcagctgaaa gaggactact tcaagaaaat
    13141 cgagtgcttc gactccgtgg aaatctccgg cgtggaagat cggttcaacg cctccctggg
    13201 cacataccac gatctgctga aaattatcaa ggacaaggac ttcctggaca atgaggaaaa
    13261 cgaggacatt ctggaagata tcgtgctgac cctgacactg tttgaggaca gagagatgat
    13321 cgaggaacgg ctgaaaacct atgcccacct gttcgacgac aaagtgatga agcagctgaa
    13381 gcggcggaga tacaccggct ggggcaggct gagccggaag ctgatcaacg gcatccggga
    13441 caagcagtcc ggcaagacaa tcctggattt cctgaagtcc gacggcttcg ccaacagaaa
    13501 cttcatgcag ctgatccacg acgacagcct gacctttaaa gaggacatcc agaaagccca
    13561 ggtgtccggc cagggcgata gcctgcacga gcacattgcc aatctggccg gcagccccgc
    13621 cattaagaag ggcatcctgc agacagtgaa ggtggtggac gagctcgtga aagtgatggg
    13681 ccggcacaag cccgagaaca tcgtgatcga aatggccaga gagaaccaga ccacccagaa
    13741 gggacagaag aacagccgcg agagaatgaa gcggatcgaa gagggcatca aagagctggg
    13801 cagccagatc ctgaaagaac accccgtgga aaacacccag ctgcagaacg agaagctgta
    13861 cctgtactac ctgcagaatg ggcgggatat gtacgtggac caggaactgg acatcaaccg
    13921 gctgtccgac tacgatgtgg accatatcgt gcctcagagc tttctgaagg acgactccat
    13981 cgacaacaag gtgctgacca gaagcgacaa gaaccggggc aagagcgaca acgtgccctc
    14041 cgaagaggtc gtgaagaaga tgaagaacta ctggcggcag ctgctgaacg ccaagctgat
    14101 tacccagaga aagttcgaca atctgaccaa ggccgagaga ggcggcctga gcgaactgga
    14161 taaggccggc ttcatcaaga gacagctggt ggaaacccgg cagatcacaa agcacgtggc
    14221 acagatcctg gactcccgga tgaacactaa gtacgacgag aatgacaagc tgatccggga
    14281 agtgaaagtg atcaccctga agtccaagct ggtgtccgat ttccggaagg atttccagtt
    14341 ttacaaagtg cgcgagatca acaactacca ccacgcccac gacgcctacc tgaacgccgt
    14401 cgtgggaacc gccctgatca aaaagtaccc taagctggaa agcgagttcg tgtacggcga
    14461 ctacaaggtg tacgacgtgc ggaagatgat cgccaagagc gagcaggaaa tcggcaaggc
    14521 taccgccaag tacttcttct acagcaacat catgaacttt ttcaagaccg agattaccct
    14581 ggccaacggc gagatccgga agcggcctct gatcgagaca aacggcgaaa ccggggagat
    14641 cgtgtgggat aagggccggg attttgccac cgtgcggaaa gtgctgagca tgccccaagt
    14701 gaatatcgtg aaaaagaccg aggtgcagac aggcggcttc agcaaagagt ctatcctgcc
    14761 caagaggaac agcgataagc tgatcgccag aaagaaggac tgggacccta agaagtacgg
    14821 cggcttcgac agccccaccg tggcctattc tgtgctggtg gtggccaaag tggaaaaggg
    14881 caagtccaag aaactgaaga gtgtgaaaga gctgctgggg atcaccatca tggaaagaag
    14941 cagcttcgag aagaatccca tcgactttct ggaagccaag ggctacaaag aagtgaaaaa
    15001 ggacctgatc atcaagctgc ctaagtactc cctgttcgag ctggaaaacg gccggaagag
    15061 aatgctggcc tctgccggcg aactgcagaa gggaaacgaa ctggccctgc cctccaaata
    15121 tgtgaacttc ctgtacctgg ccagccacta tgagaagctg aagggctccc ccgaggataa
    15181 tgagcagaaa cagctgtttg tggaacagca caagcactac ctggacgaga tcatcgagca
    15241 gatcagcgag ttctccaaga gagtgatcct ggccgacgct aatctggaca aagtgctgtc
    15301 cgcctacaac aagcaccggg ataagcccat cagagagcag gccgagaata tcatccacct
    15361 gtttaccctg accaatctgg gagcccctgc cgccttcaag tactttgaca ccaccatcga
    15421 ccggaagagg tacaccagca ccaaagaggt gctggacgcc accctgatcc accagagcat
    15481 caccggcctg tacgagacac ggatcgacct gtctcagctg ggaggcgaca aaaggccggc
    15541 ggccacgaaa aaggccggcc aggcaaaaaa gaaaaagtaa cagttcttgg ttttggagat
    15601 ggtaatagga aaaaatctct atatctttac ttaattaata ttattatgcg ctcctcacaa
    15661 ttgtaaaatc caattgtagc tttttgttca cttctcagca agtattttgt attatgtact
    15721 atttgctttt cttgtgcgca agtatacgct tttagtaaaa tttatttttc atgacttttt
    15781 tttaacaatt tgtgcataga aacaatctaa ttatacagaa ttatgtccag atcactttta
    15841 caaaatttta taattttttt ttcaaatatt cgttttaagt acgttagaca catacccggg
    15901 ttcccgcgtg ggatccctat ttattaatag tctgtggctt ttttattcaa ggcagaattg
    15961 accacttttc tagtttgaag ggtgtgcggg cgatgatttc tttctaaagt ctccacattt
    16021 ttgtttatat caatcaatac atttgatcac tcttgtgtct ttctctctca aagaaagata
    16081 tttactgccc tgcaagaatg ggctgatggg ctcaccaata cactcacacg acttcgggca
    16141 gcactaacac atatgcacat tttttggttt atctttctct tctgagtaaa tacaaattga
    16201 tgaagaatgc agttgaatgg accgcggtta attaaatata gttctcccta cgatgaccta
    16261 tcgatttttg aactgatctg aaatcggatt ttagcaggcc aaaacaacca aaattttggg
    16321 taaaattcga ctattttatt taacacgccg ccatattgta aattttttat ttttttatcg
    16381 taagtcattg tacagtcaat attaactagt agagaatttt tttttacaga tttcatccac
    16441 ggagaaggcc ggaatcacgg cagcagtgaa ggaccatttt tctcgcgcat ataaacgcat
    16501 gtatttcaca acaataataa agcaaccatt gttgcttgtt tgcttgctca cactttgcca
    16561 accctcagca tacgtataat tcggaactca ctacgatttc gtttatcaca ttgtgctgtc
    16621 tgcaattcac agatgctttt tcggcaattg gctgctataa atactttgtg tttttaatgt
    16681 g
//
LOCUS       PiggyBac_Cas12a.m       16257 bp    DNA     circular UNA 20-APR-2020
DEFINITION  Gibson Assembly ligation product.
ACCESSION   urn.local...m-btjifzk
VERSION     urn.local...m-btjifzk
KEYWORDS    .
SOURCE      
  ORGANISM  .
FEATURES             Location/Qualifiers
     promoter        16244..436
     regulatory      437..457
                     /standard_name="G+Scaffold-sgRNA"
     misc_feature    458..477
                     /standard_name="sgRNA-Cas12a.1"
     misc_feature    478..497
                     /note="Geneious type: regulatory"
                     /standard_name="Scaffold-sgRNA"
     misc_feature    498..517
                     /standard_name="sgRNA-Cas12a.2"
     misc_feature    518..537
                     /note="Geneious type: regulatory"
                     /standard_name="Scaffold-sgRNA"
     misc_feature    538..557
                     /standard_name="sgRNA-Cas12a.white"
     terminator      558..567
     misc_feature    complement(602..973)
                     /standard_name="gipsy BstXI/FseI"
     promoter        974..3017
     CDS             3018..3959
                     /standard_name="DsRed"
     polyA_signal    3718..3958
     misc_feature    3960..5947
                     /note="Geneious type: transposon"
                     /standard_name="3'pBac"
     misc_feature    5565..5594
                     /note="Geneious type: primer"
                     /standard_name="PRR"
     misc_feature    5860..5889
                     /note="Geneious type: primer"
                     /standard_name="PRF"
     misc_feature    5948..5951
                     /standard_name="TTAA"
     unsure          7245..8105
     misc_feature    9480..10162
                     /note="Geneious type: transposon"
                     /standard_name="5'pBac"
     misc_feature    9480..9483
                     /note="Geneious type: primer"
                     /standard_name="TTAA"
     misc_feature    10057..10086
                     /note="Geneious type: primer"
                     /standard_name="PLF"
     misc_feature    complement(10163..10523)
                     /standard_name="gipsy AscI/BglII"
     misc_feature    <10526..10530
                     /note="Geneious type: Editing History Replacement"
                     /standard_name="CC"
     misc_recomb     10532..10591
                     /standard_name="attP 52bp"
     promoter        10903..11386
     5'UTR           11387..11770
                     /standard_name="b2t 5' UTR"
     5'UTR           <11767..11770
                     /standard_name="b2t 5' UTR"
     CDS             11771..15454
                     /codon_start=1
                     /product="CRISPR-associated protein from Lachnospiraceae 
                     bacterium ND2006 (Zetsche et al., 2015)"
                     /translation="MSKLEKFTNCYSLSKTLRFKAIPVGKTQENIDNKRLLVEDEKRA
                     EDYKGVKKLLDRYYLSFINDVLHSIKLKNLNNYISLFRKKTRTEKENKELENLEINLR
                     KEIAKAFKGNEGYKSLFKKDIIETILPEFLDDKDEIALVNSFNGFTTAFTGFFDNREN
                     MFSEEAKSTSIAFRCINENLTRYISNMDIFEKVDAIFDKHEVQEIKEKILNSDYDVED
                     FFEGEFFNFVLTQEGIDVYNAIIGGFVTESGEKIKGLNEYINLYNQKTKQKLPKFKPL
                     YKQVLSDRESLSFYGEGYTSDEEVLEVFRNTLNKNSEIFSSIKKLEKLFKNFDEYSSA
                     GIFVKNGPAISTISKDIFGEWNVIRDKWNAEYDDIHLKKKAVVTEKYEDDRRKSFKKI
                     GSFSLEQLQEYADADLSVVEKLKEIIIQKVDEIYKVYGSSEKLFDADFVLEKSLKKND
                     AVVAIMKDLLDSVKSFENYIKAFFGEGKETNRDESFYGDFVLAYDILLKVDHIYDAIR
                     NYVTQKPYSKDKFKLYFQNPQFMGGWDKDKETDYRATILRYGSKYYLAIMDKKYAKCL
                     QKIDKDDVNGNYEKINYKLLPGPNKMLPKVFFSKKWMAYYNPSEDIQKIYKNGTFKKG
                     DMFNLNDCHKLIDFFKDSISRYPKWSNAYDFNFSETEKYKDIAGFYREVEEQGYKVSF
                     ESASKKEVDKLVEEGKLYMFQIYNKDFSDKSHGTPNLHTMYFKLLFDENNHGQIRLSG
                     GAELFMRRASLKKEELVVHPANSPIANKNPDNPKKTTTLSYDVYKDKRFSEDQYELHI
                     PIAINKCPKNIFKINTEVRVLLKHDDNPYVIGIDRGERNLLYIVVVDGKGNIVEQYSL
                     NEIINNFNGIRIKTDYHSLLDKKEKERFEARQNWTSIENIKELKAGYISQVVHKICEL
                     VEKYDAVIALEDLNSGFKNSRVKVEKQVYQKFEKMLIDKLNYMVDKKSNPCATGGALK
                     GYQITNKFESFKSMSTQNGFIFYIPAWLTSKIDPSTGFVNLLKTKYTSIADSKKFISS
                     FDRIMYVPEEDLFEFALDYKNFSRTDADYIKKWKLYSYGNRIRIFRNPKKNNVFDWEE
                     VCLTSAYKELFNKYGINYQQGDIRALLCEQSDKAFYSSFMALMSLMLQMRNSITGRTD
                     VDFLISPVKNSDGIFYDSRNYEAQENAILPKNADANGAYNIARKVLWAIGQFKKAEDE
                     KLDKVKIAISNKEWLEYAQTSVKH"
                     /standard_name="LbCas12a"
     CDS             15455..15502
                     /codon_start=1
                     /product="bipartite nuclear localization signal from 
                     nucleoplasmin"
                     /translation="KRPAATKKAGQAKKKK"
                     /standard_name="nucleoplasmin NLS"
     CDS             15509..15589
                     /codon_start=1
                     /product="three tandem HA epitope tags"
                     /translation="YPYDVPDYAYPYDVPDYAYPYDVPDYA"
                     /standard_name="3xHA"
     misc_feature    15593..15776
                     /standard_name="3-UTR"
ORIGIN      
        1 acgatgacct atcgattttt gaactgatct gaaatcggat tttagcaggc caaaacaacc
       61 aaaattttgg gtaaaattcg actattttat ttaacacgcc gccatattgt aaatttttta
      121 tttttttatc gtaagtcatt gtacagtcaa tattaactag tagagaattt ttttttacag
      181 atttcatcca cggagaaggc cggaatcacg gcagcagtga aggaccattt ttctcgcgca
      241 tataaacgca tgtatttcac aacaataata aagcaaccat tgttgcttgt ttgcttgctc
      301 acactttgcc aaccctcagc atacgtataa ttcggaactc actacgattt cgtttatcac
      361 attgtgctgt ctgcaattca cagatgcttt ttcggcaatt ggctgctata aatactttgt
      421 gtttttaatg tgatttgaat ttctactaag tgtagataat tgaatttgaa ttgaattaat
      481 ttctactaag tgtagatctg aaaattcata atattagaat ttctactaag tgtagatatt
      541 ggttcgctca ccgcacgttt tttttttccg cgggcggtct gcagacgcgc caaggccggc
      601 ctagctaaat ggtatggcaa gaaaaggtat gcaatataat aatcttttat tgggtatgca
      661 acgaaaattt gtttcgtcaa cgtatgcaat attttttatt aaaagagggt atgcaatgta
      721 ttttattaaa aacgggtatg caatataata atcttttatt gggtatgcaa cgaaaatttg
      781 tttcgtcaaa gtatgcaata ttttttatta aaagagggta tgcaatgtat tttattaaaa
      841 acgggtatgc aataaaaaat tatttggttt ctctaaaaag tatgcagcac ttattttttg
      901 ataaggtatg caacaaaatt ttactttgcc gaaaatatgc aatgtttttg cgaatagggt
      961 accccagccg gccgatctcg agctcaagct tcgaattctg cagtcgacgg tacccgatct
     1021 tgtcgccgga acgcagcgac agagattcca atgtgtccgt atctttcagg cttttgccct
     1081 tcagttccag acgaagcgac tggcgattcg cgtgtggggt ctgcttcagg gtcttgtgaa
     1141 ttagggcgcg cagatcgccg atgggcgtgg cgccggaggg caccttcacc ttgccgtacg
     1201 gcttgctgtt cttcgcgttc aaaatctcca gctccatttt gctttcggtg cgcttgcaat
     1261 cagtactgtc caaaatcgaa aatcgccgaa ccgtagtgtg accgtgcggg gctctgcgaa
     1321 aataaacttt tttaggtata tggccacaca cggggaaagc acagtggatt atatgtttta
     1381 atattataat atgcaggttt tcattactta tccagatgta agcccactta aagcgattta
     1441 acaattattt gccgaaagag taaaaacaaa tttcacttaa aaatggatta agaaaagctt
     1501 gtgtaagatt atgcgcagcg ttgccagata gctccattta aaacacttca aaaacaataa
     1561 gttttgaaaa tatatacata aatagcagtc gttgccgcaa cgctcaacac atcacacttt
     1621 taaaacaccc tttacctaca cagaattact ttttaaattt ccagtcaagc tgcgagtttc
     1681 aaaattatag ccggtagaga agacagtgct atttcaaaag caaactaaat aaacaccaat
     1741 cctaacaagc cttggacttt tgtaagttta gatcaaaggt ggcattgcat tcaatgtcat
     1801 ggtaagaagt aggtcgtcta ggtagaaatc ctcattcagc cggtcaagtc agtacgagaa
     1861 aggtctcaat ttgaaattgt cttaaaaata ttttattgtt ttgtactgtg gtgagtttaa
     1921 acgaaaaaca caaaaaaaaa gtgatacaca gaaatcataa aaaattttaa tacaaggtat
     1981 tcgtacgtat caaaaacatt tcggcacaat tttttttctc tgtactaaag tgttacgaac
     2041 actacggtat tttttagtga ttttcaacgg acaccgaagg tatataaaca gcgttcgcga
     2101 acggtcgcct tcaaaaccaa ttgacatttg cagcagcaag tacaagcaga aagtaaagcg
     2161 caatcagcga aaaatttata cttaattgtt ggtgattaaa gtacaattaa aagaacattc
     2221 tcgaaagtca caagaaacgt aagtttttaa ctcgctgtta ccaattagta ataagagcaa
     2281 caagacgttg agtaatttca agaaaaactg catttcaagg tctttgttcg gccatttttt
     2341 ttttattcaa cgctctacgt aattacaaaa taagaaattg gcagccacgc atcttgtttt
     2401 cccaatcaat tggcatcaaa acgcaaacaa atctataaat aaaacttgcg tgttgatttt
     2461 cgccaagatt tattggcaaa ttgtgaaatt cgcagtgacg catttgaaaa ttcgagaaat
     2521 cacgaacgca ctcgagcatt tgtgtgcatg ttattagtta gttagttctt tgcttaattg
     2581 aagtatttta ccaacgaaat ccacttattt ttagctgaaa tagagtaggt tgcttgaaac
     2641 gaaagccacg tctggaaaat ttcttattgc ttagtagttg tgacgtcacc atatacacac
     2701 aaaataatgt gtatgcatgc gtttcagctg tgtatatata catgcacaca ctcgcattat
     2761 gaaaacgatg acgagcaacg gaacaggttt ctcaactacc tttgttcctg tttcttcgct
     2821 ttcctttgtt ccaatattcg tagagggtta ataggggttt ctcaacaaag ttggcgtcga
     2881 taaataagtt tcccattttt attccccagc caggaagtta gtttcaatag ttttgtaatt
     2941 tcaacgaaac tcatttgatt tcgtactaat tttccacatc tctattttga cccgcagaat
     3001 aatccaaaat gcagatcggg gatccaccgg tcgccaccat ggtgcgctcc tccaagaacg
     3061 tcatcaagga gttcatgcgc ttcaaggtgc gcatggaggg caccgtgaac ggccacgagt
     3121 tcgagatcga gggcgagggc gagggccgcc cctacgaggg ccacaacacc gtgaagctga
     3181 aggtgaccaa gggcggcccc ctgcccttcg cctgggacat cctgtccccc cagttccagt
     3241 acggctccaa ggtgtacgtg aagcaccccg ccgacatccc cgactacaag aagctgtcct
     3301 tccccgaggg cttcaagtgg gagcgcgtga tgaacttcga ggacggcggc gtggtgaccg
     3361 tgacccaaga ctcctccctg caggacggct gcttcatcta caaggtgaag ttcatcggcg
     3421 tgaacttccc ctccgacggc cccgtaatgc agaagaagac catgggctgg gaggcctcca
     3481 ccgagcgcct gtacccccgc gacggcgtgc tgaagggcga gatccacaag gccctgaagc
     3541 tgaaggacgg cggccactac ctggtggagt tcaagtccat ctacatggcc aagaagcccg
     3601 tgcagctgcc cggctactac tacgtggact ccaagctgga catcacctcc cacaacgagg
     3661 actacaccat cgtggagcag tacgagcgca ccgagggccg ccaccacctg ttcctgtagc
     3721 ggccgcgact ctagatcata atcagccata ccacatttgt agaggtttta cttgctttaa
     3781 aaaacctccc acacctcccc ctgaacctga aacataaaat gaatgcaatt gttgttgtta
     3841 acttgtttat tgcagcttat aatggttaca aataaagcaa tagcatcaca aatttcacaa
     3901 ataaagcatt tttttcactg cattctagtt gtggtttgtc caaactcatc aatgtatctt
     3961 aaggcgtaaa ttgtaagcgt taatattttg ttaaaattcg cgttaaattt ttgttaaatc
     4021 agctcatttt ttaaccaata ggccgaaatc ggcaaaatcc cttataaatc aaaagaatag
     4081 accgagatag ggttgagtgt tgttccagtt tggaacaaga gtccactatt aaagaacgtg
     4141 gactccaacg tcaaaggnnn nnnnnnnnnn nnnnnnnnnn nnnnnnnnnn nnnnnnnnnn
     4201 nnnnnntnnn nnnnnnnnnn nnnnnnnnnn nnnnnnnnnn nnnnnnnnnn nnnnnnnnnn
     4261 nnnnnnnnnn nnnnnnnnnn nnnnnnnnnn nnnnnnnngn nnnnnnnnnn nnnnnnnnnn
     4321 nnnnnnnnnn nnnnnnnnnn nnnnnnnnnn nnnnnnnnnn nnnnnnnnnn nnnnnnnnnn
     4381 nnnnnnnnnn nnnnnnnnnn nnnnnnnnnn nnnnnnnnnn nnncaggtgg cacttttcgg
     4441 ggaaatgtgc gcggaacccc tatttgttta tttttctaaa tacattcaaa tatgtatccg
     4501 ctcatgagac aataaccctg ataaatgctt caataatatt gaaaaaggaa gagtcctgag
     4561 gcggaaagaa ccagctgtgg aatgtgtgtc agttagggtg tggaaagtcc ccaggctccc
     4621 cagcaggcag aagtatgcaa agcatgcatc tcaattagtc agcaaccagg tgtggaaagt
     4681 ccccaggctc cccagcaggc agaagtatgc aaagcatgca tctcaattag tcagcaacca
     4741 tagtcccgcc cctaactccg cccatcccgc ccctaactcc gcccagttcc gcccattctc
     4801 cgccccatgg ctgactaatt ttttttattt atgcagaggc cgaggccgcc tcggcctctg
     4861 agctattcca gaagtagtga ggaggctttt ttggaggaac cattgtggga accgtgcgat
     4921 caaacaaacg cgagataccg gaagtactga aaaacagtcg ctccaggcca gtgggaacat
     4981 cgatgttttg ttttgacgga ccccttactc tcgtctcata taaaccgaag ccagctaaga
     5041 tggtatactt attatcatct tgtgatgagg atgcttctat caacgaaagt accggtaaac
     5101 cgcaaatggt tatgtattat aatcaaacta aaggcggagt ggacacgcta gaccaaatgt
     5161 gttctgtgat gacctgcagt aggaagacga ataggtggcc tatggcatta ttgtacggaa
     5221 tgataaacat tgcctgcata aattctttta ttatatacag ccataatgtc agtagcaagg
     5281 gagaaaaggt ccaaagtcgc aaaaaattta tgagaaacct ttacatgagc ctgacgtcat
     5341 cgtttatgcg taagcgttta gaagctccta ctttgaagag atatttgcgc gataatatct
     5401 ctaatatttt gccaaatgaa gtgcctggta catcagatga cagtactgaa gagccagtaa
     5461 tgaaaaaacg tacttactgt acttactgcc cctctaaaat aaggcgaaag gcaaatgcat
     5521 cgtgcaaaaa atgcaaaaaa gttatttgtc gagagcataa tattgatatg tgccaaagtt
     5581 gtttctgact gactaataag tataatttgt ttctattatg tataagttaa gctaattact
     5641 tattttataa tacaacatga ctgtttttaa agtacaaaat aagtttattt ttgtaaaaga
     5701 gagaatgttt aaaagttttg ttactttata gaagaaattt tgagtttttg ttttttttta
     5761 ataaataaat aaacataaat aaattgtttg ttgaatttat tattagtatg taagtgtaaa
     5821 tataataaaa cttaatatct attcaaatta ataaataaac ctcgatatac agaccgataa
     5881 aacacatgcg tcaattttac gcatgattat ctttaacgta cgtcacaata tgattatctt
     5941 tctagggtta aataatagtt tctaattttt ttattattca gcctgctgtc gtgaataccg
     6001 tatatctcaa cgctgtctgt gagattgtcg tattctagcc tttttagttt ttcgctcatc
     6061 gacttgatat tgtccgacac attttcgtcg atttgcgttt tgatcaaaga cttgagcaga
     6121 gacacgttaa tcaactgttc aaattgatcc atattaacga tatcaacccg atgcgtatat
     6181 ggtgcgtaaa atatattttt taaccctctt atactttgca ctctgcgtta atacgcgttc
     6241 gtgtacagac gtaatcatgt tttctttttt ggataaaact cctactgagt ttgacctcat
     6301 attagaccct cacaagttgc aaaacgtggc attttttacc aatgaagaat ttaaagttat
     6361 tttaaaaaat ttcatcacag atttaaagaa gaaccaaaaa ttaaattatt tcaacagttt
     6421 aatcgaccag ttaatcaacg tgtacacaga cgcgtcggca aaaaacacgc agcccgacgt
     6481 gttggctaaa attattaaat caacttgtgt tatagtcacg gatttgccgt ccaacgtgtt
     6541 cctcaaaaag ttgaagacca acaagtttac ggacactatt aattatttga ttttgcccca
     6601 cttcattttg tgggatcaca attttgttat attttaaaca aagcttggca ctggccgtcg
     6661 ttttacaacg tcgtgactgg gaaaaccctg gcgttaccca acttaatcgc cttgcagcac
     6721 atcccccttt cgccagctgg cgtaatagcg aagaggcccg caccgatcgc ccttcccaac
     6781 agttgcgcag cctgaatggc gaatggcgcc tgatgcggta ttttctcctt acgcatctgt
     6841 gcggtatttc acaccgcata tggtgcactc tcagtacaat ctgctctgat gccgcatagt
     6901 taagccagcc ccgacacccg ccaacacccg ctgacgcgcc ctgacgggct tgtctgctcc
     6961 cggcatccgc ttacagacaa gctgtgaccg tctccgggag ctgcatgtgt cagaggtttt
     7021 caccgtcatc accgaaacgc gcgagacgaa agggcctcgt gatacgccta tttttatagg
     7081 ttaatgtcat gataataatg gtttcttaga cgtcaggtgg cacttttcgg ggaaatgtgc
     7141 gcggaacccc tatttgttta tttttctaaa tacattcaaa tatgtatccg ctcatgagac
     7201 aataaccctg ataaatgctt caataatatt gaaaaaggaa gagtatgagt attcaacatt
     7261 tccgtgtcgc ccttattccc ttttttgcgg cattttgcct tcctgttttt gctcacccag
     7321 aaacgctggt gaaagtaaaa gatgctgaag atcagttggg tgcacgagtg ggttacatcg
     7381 aactggatct caacagcggt aagatccttg agagttttcg ccccgaagaa cgttttccaa
     7441 tgatgagcac ttttaaagtt ctgctatgtg gcgcggtatt atcccgtatt gacgccgggc
     7501 aagagcaact cggtcgccgc atacactatt ctcagaatga cttggttgag tactcaccag
     7561 tcacagaaaa gcatcttacg gatggcatga cagtaagaga attatgcagt gctgccataa
     7621 ccatgagtga taacactgcg gccaacttac ttctgacaac gatcggagga ccgaaggagc
     7681 taaccgcttt tttgcacaac atgggggatc atgtaactcg ccttgatcgt tgggaaccgg
     7741 agctgaatga agccatacca aacgacgagc gtgacaccac gatgcctgta gcaatggcaa
     7801 caacgttgcg caaactatta actggcgaac tacttactct agcttcccgg caacaattaa
     7861 tagactggat ggaggcggat aaagttgcag gaccacttct gcgctcggcc cttccggctg
     7921 gctggtttat tgctgataaa tctggagccg gtgagcgtgg gtctcgcggt atcattgcag
     7981 cactggggcc agatggtaag ccctcccgta tcgtagttat ctacacgacg gggagtcagg
     8041 caactatgga tgaacgaaat agacagatcg ctgagatagg tgcctcactg attaagcatt
     8101 ggtaactgtc agaccaagtt tactcatata tactttagat tgatttaaaa cttcattttt
     8161 aatttaaaag gatctaggtg aagatccttt ttgataatct catgaccaaa atcccttaac
     8221 gtgagttttc gttccactga gcgtcagacc ccgtagaaaa gatcaaagga tcttcttgag
     8281 atcctttttt tctgcgcgta atctgctgct tgcaaacaaa aaaaccaccg ctaccagcgg
     8341 tggtttgttt gccggatcaa gagctaccaa ctctttttcc gaaggtaact ggcttcagca
     8401 gagcgcagat accaaatact gtccttctag tgtagccgta gttaggccac cacttcaaga
     8461 actctgtagc accgcctaca tacctcgctc tgctaatcct gttaccagtg gctgctgcca
     8521 gtggcgataa gtcgtgtctt accgggttgg actcaagacg atagttaccg gataaggcgc
     8581 agcggtcggg ctgaacgggg ggttcgtgca cacagcccag cttggagcga acgacctaca
     8641 ccgaactgag atacctacag cgtgagcatt gagaaagcgc cacgcttccc gaagggagaa
     8701 aggcggacag gtatccggta agcggcaggg tcggaacagg agagcgcacg agggagcttc
     8761 cagggggaaa cgcctggtat ctttatagtc ctgtcgggtt tcgccacctc tgacttgagc
     8821 gtcgattttt gtgatgctcg tcaggggggc ggagcctatg gaaaaacgcc agcaacgcgg
     8881 cctttttacg gttcctggcc ttttgctggc cttttgctca catgttcttt cctgcgttat
     8941 cccctgattc tgtggataac cgtattaccg cctttgagtg agctgatacc gctcgccgca
     9001 gccgaacgac cgagcgcagc gagtcagtga gcgaggaagc ggaagagcgc ccaatacgca
     9061 aaccgcctct ccccgcgcgt tggccgattc attaatgcag ctggcacgac aggtttcccg
     9121 actggaaagc gggcagtgag cgcaacgcaa ttaatgtgag ttagctcact cattaggcac
     9181 cccaggcttt acactttatg cttccggctc gtatgttgtg tggaattgtg agcggataac
     9241 aatttcacac aggaaacagc tatgaccatg attacgaatt cgagctcggt acccggggat
     9301 cctctagagt cgacctgcag gcatgcaagc ttgcatgcct gcaggtcgac gctcgcgcga
     9361 cttggtttgc cattctttag cgcgcgtcgc gtcacacagc ttggccacaa tgtggttttt
     9421 gtcaaacgaa gattctatga cgtgtttaaa gtttaggtcg agtaaagcgc aaatcttttt
     9481 taaccctaga aagatagtct gcgtaaaatt gacgcatgca ttcttgaaat attgctctct
     9541 ctttctaaat agcgcgaatc cgtcgctgtg catttaggac atctcagtcg ccgcttggag
     9601 ctcccgtgag gcgtgcttgt caatgcggta agtgtcactg attttgaact ataacgaccg
     9661 cgtgagtcaa aatgacgcat gattatcttt tacgtgactt ttaagattta actcatacga
     9721 taattatatt gttatttcat gttctactta cgtgataact tattatatat atattttctt
     9781 gttatagata tcgtgactaa tatataataa aatgggtagt tctttagacg atgagcatat
     9841 cctctctgct cttctgcaaa gcgatgacga gcttgttggt gaggattctg acagtgaaat
     9901 atcagatcac gtaagtgaag atgacgtcca gagcgataca gaagaagcgt ttatagatga
     9961 ggtacatgaa gtgcagccaa cgtcaagcgg tagtgaaata ttagacgaac aaaatgttat
    10021 tgaacaacca ggttcttcat tggcttctaa cagaatcttg accttgccac agaggactat
    10081 tagaggtaag aataaacatt gttggtcaac ttcaaagtcc acgaggcgta gccgagtctc
    10141 tgcactgaac attgtcagat ctggctaaat ggtatggcaa gaaaaggtat gcaatataat
    10201 aatcttttat tgggtatgca acgaaaattt gtttcgtcaa cgtatgcaat attttttatt
    10261 aaaagagggt atgcaatgta ttttattaaa aacgggtatg caatataata atcttttatt
    10321 gggtatgcaa cgaaaatttg tttcgtcaaa gtatgcaata ttttttatta aaagagggta
    10381 tgcaatgtat tttattaaaa acgggtatgc aataaaaaat tatttggttt ctctaaaaag
    10441 tatgcagcac ttattttttg ataaggtatg caacaaaatt ttactttgcc gaaaatatgc
    10501 aatgtttttg cgaatagggt accggcgcgt gaattcgtgc cccaactggg gtaacctttg
    10561 agttctctca gttgggggcg tagggtcaat tcgaatggcc atgggacgtc gacctgaggt
    10621 aattataacc cgggccctat atatggatcc aattgcaatg atcatcatga cagatctgcg
    10681 cgcgatcgat atcagcgctt taaatttgcg catgctagct atagttctag aggtaccggt
    10741 tgttaacgtt agccggctac gtatactccg gaatattaat aggcctagga tgcatatgac
    10801 aagtttgtga tccgggtcga gtcgaaaata tcataaaaac ataatcacaa tcatgaaagc
    10861 tatgcttttg tacccttttc tttcgcttgt tatattcaag ggtatgacaa gtttgtgatc
    10921 cgggtcgagt cgaaaatatc ataaaaacat aatcacaatc atgaaagcta tgcttttgta
    10981 cccttttctt tcgcttgtta tattcaaggg accattatta aaaacacttt ctattttgat
    11041 ctttaaataa cggttgttta gtgagcagtt ggtcaaaaac gttgcttaaa gttattgcta
    11101 cgtgagagat aattgtactg tgatcaactg aagactgaaa gagaaacata ataaaatggt
    11161 aactaaattc accaaaaatg aatgtgagag atttaaaaaa atattttgat agtcatttat
    11221 actggcatac aagggcgtgc cttgaagggg tttctactgg acacactggt actgggaatt
    11281 ttaataactt tgaagctaaa atactcccat tttcatttgt agcttttcgt caaagtaaca
    11341 atatatatat atttcaaata atgtatcaaa aattttccat ataagcatat tttgaaaaga
    11401 ttttagtcag acgggaacgt gttaaaaatt agtttttcaa attgcataac ttatccaagg
    11461 atcagtaacc aactataata tttaaagtgt gaatggaaat tcacagtatc ttcgactaaa
    11521 gaactgcagt tggatccgat agtaaattga gaagcggcaa aaccttaagt aaagtccaaa
    11581 acttttttgt tctaaataca tacaaatgta cgtttcaaat acttcttttg aatttctatc
    11641 ttgcatcaat tttctatcta acccaatttt tggttattga tttaagtttt taggacattt
    11701 cataccagta ggagcaggta ataagatact aacggcgtat acgtaattaa atcggtagat
    11761 aatttaaaag atgagcaagc tggagaagtt tacaaactgc tactccctgt ctaagaccct
    11821 gaggttcaag gccatccctg tgggcaagac ccaggagaac atcgacaata agcggctgct
    11881 ggtggaggac gagaagagag ccgaggatta taagggcgtg aagaagctgc tggatcgcta
    11941 ctatctgtct tttatcaacg acgtgctgca cagcatcaag ctgaagaatc tgaacaatta
    12001 catcagcctg ttccggaaga aaaccagaac cgagaaggag aataaggagc tggagaacct
    12061 ggagatcaat ctgcggaagg agatcgccaa ggccttcaag ggcaacgagg gctacaagtc
    12121 cctgtttaag aaggatatca tcgagacaat cctgccagag ttcctggacg ataaggacga
    12181 gatcgccctg gtgaacagct tcaatggctt taccacagcc ttcaccggct tctttgataa
    12241 cagagagaat atgttttccg aggaggccaa gagcacatcc atcgccttca ggtgtatcaa
    12301 cgagaatctg acccgctaca tctctaatat ggacatcttc gagaaggtgg acgccatctt
    12361 tgataagcac gaggtgcagg agatcaagga gaagatcctg aacagcgact atgatgtgga
    12421 ggatttcttt gagggcgagt tctttaactt tgtgctgaca caggagggca tcgacgtgta
    12481 taacgccatc atcggcggct tcgtgaccga gagcggcgag aagatcaagg gcctgaacga
    12541 gtacatcaac ctgtataatc agaaaaccaa gcagaagctg cctaagttta agccactgta
    12601 taagcaggtg ctgagcgatc gggagtctct gagcttctac ggcgagggct atacatccga
    12661 tgaggaggtg ctggaggtgt ttagaaacac cctgaacaag aacagcgaga tcttcagctc
    12721 catcaagaag ctggagaagc tgttcaagaa ttttgacgag tactctagcg ccggcatctt
    12781 tgtgaagaac ggccccgcca tcagcacaat ctccaaggat atcttcggcg agtggaacgt
    12841 gatccgggac aagtggaatg ccgagtatga cgatatccac ctgaagaaga aggccgtggt
    12901 gaccgagaag tacgaggacg atcggagaaa gtccttcaag aagatcggct ccttttctct
    12961 ggagcagctg caggagtacg ccgacgccga tctgtctgtg gtggagaagc tgaaggagat
    13021 catcatccag aaggtggatg agatctacaa ggtgtatggc tcctctgaga agctgttcga
    13081 cgccgatttt gtgctggaga agagcctgaa gaagaacgac gccgtggtgg ccatcatgaa
    13141 ggacctgctg gattctgtga agagcttcga gaattacatc aaggccttct ttggcgaggg
    13201 caaggagaca aacagggacg agtccttcta tggcgatttt gtgctggcct acgacatcct
    13261 gctgaaggtg gaccacatct acgatgccat ccgcaattat gtgacccaga agccctactc
    13321 taaggataag ttcaagctgt attttcagaa ccctcagttc atgggcggct gggacaagga
    13381 taaggagaca gactatcggg ccaccatcct gagatacggc tccaagtact atctggccat
    13441 catggataag aagtacgcca agtgcctgca gaagatcgac aaggacgatg tgaacggcaa
    13501 ttacgagaag atcaactata agctgctgcc cggccctaat aagatgctgc caaaggtgtt
    13561 cttttctaag aagtggatgg cctactataa ccccagcgag gacatccaga agatctacaa
    13621 gaatggcaca ttcaagaagg gcgatatgtt taacctgaat gactgtcaca agctgatcga
    13681 cttctttaag gatagcatct cccggtatcc aaagtggtcc aatgcctacg atttcaactt
    13741 ttctgagaca gagaagtata aggacatcgc cggcttttac agagaggtgg aggagcaggg
    13801 ctataaggtg agcttcgagt ctgccagcaa gaaggaggtg gataagctgg tggaggaggg
    13861 caagctgtat atgttccaga tctataacaa ggacttttcc gataagtctc acggcacacc
    13921 caatctgcac accatgtact tcaagctgct gtttgacgag aacaatcacg gacagatcag
    13981 gctgagcgga ggagcagagc tgttcatgag gcgcgcctcc ctgaagaagg aggagctggt
    14041 ggtgcaccca gccaactccc ctatcgccaa caagaatcca gataatccca agaaaaccac
    14101 aaccctgtcc tacgacgtgt ataaggataa gaggttttct gaggaccagt acgagctgca
    14161 catcccaatc gccatcaata agtgccccaa gaacatcttc aagatcaata cagaggtgcg
    14221 cgtgctgctg aagcacgacg ataaccccta tgtgatcggc atcgataggg gcgagcgcaa
    14281 tctgctgtat atcgtggtgg tggacggcaa gggcaacatc gtggagcagt attccctgaa
    14341 cgagatcatc aacaacttca acggcatcag gatcaagaca gattaccact ctctgctgga
    14401 caagaaggag aaggagaggt tcgaggcccg ccagaactgg acctccatcg agaatatcaa
    14461 ggagctgaag gccggctata tctctcaggt ggtgcacaag atctgcgagc tggtggagaa
    14521 gtacgatgcc gtgatcgccc tggaggacct gaactctggc tttaagaata gccgcgtgaa
    14581 ggtggagaag caggtgtatc agaagttcga gaagatgctg atcgataagc tgaactacat
    14641 ggtggacaag aagtctaatc cttgtgcaac aggcggcgcc ctgaagggct atcagatcac
    14701 caataagttc gagagcttta agtccatgtc tacccagaac ggcttcatct tttacatccc
    14761 tgcctggctg acatccaaga tcgatccatc taccggcttt gtgaacctgc tgaaaaccaa
    14821 gtataccagc atcgccgatt ccaagaagtt catcagctcc tttgacagga tcatgtacgt
    14881 gcccgaggag gatctgttcg agtttgccct ggactataag aacttctctc gcacagacgc
    14941 cgattacatc aagaagtgga agctgtactc ctacggcaac cggatcagaa tcttccggaa
    15001 tcctaagaag aacaacgtgt tcgactggga ggaggtgtgc ctgaccagcg cctataagga
    15061 gctgttcaac aagtacggca tcaattatca gcagggcgat atcagagccc tgctgtgcga
    15121 gcagtccgac aaggccttct actctagctt tatggccctg atgagcctga tgctgcagat
    15181 gcggaacagc atcacaggcc gcaccgacgt ggattttctg atcagccctg tgaagaactc
    15241 cgacggcatc ttctacgata gccggaacta tgaggcccag gagaatgcca tcctgccaaa
    15301 gaacgccgac gccaatggcg cctataacat cgccagaaag gtgctgtggg ccatcggcca
    15361 gttcaagaag gccgaggacg agaagctgga taaggtgaag atcgccatct ctaacaagga
    15421 gtggctggag tacgcccaga ccagcgtgaa gcacaaaagg ccggcggcca cgaaaaaggc
    15481 cggccaggca aaaaagaaaa agggatccta cccatacgat gttccagatt acgcttatcc
    15541 ctacgacgtg cctgattatg catacccata tgatgtcccc gactatgcct aacagttctt
    15601 ggttttggag atggtaatag gaaaaaatct ctatatcttt acttaattaa tattattatg
    15661 cgctcctcac aattgtaaaa tccaattgta gctttttgtt cacttctcag caagtatttt
    15721 gtattatgta ctatttgctt ttcttgtgcg caagtatacg cttttagtaa aatttatttt
    15781 tcatgacttt tttttaacaa tttgtgcata gaaacaatct aattatacag aattatgtcc
    15841 agatcacttt tacaaaattt tataattttt ttttcaaata ttcgttttaa gtacgttaga
    15901 cacatacccg ggttcccgcg tgggatccct atttattaat agtctgtggc ttttttattc
    15961 aaggcagaat tgaccacttt tctagtttga agggtgtgcg ggcgatgatt tctttctaaa
    16021 gtctccacat ttttgtttat atcaatcaat acatttgatc actcttgtgt ctttctctct
    16081 caaagaaaga tatttactgc cctgcaagaa tgggctgatg ggctcaccaa tacactcaca
    16141 cgacttcggg cagcactaac acatatgcac attttttggt ttatctttct cttctgagta
    16201 aatacaaatt gatgaagaat gcagttgaat ggaccgcccg cggatatagt tctccct
//
LOCUS       PiggyBac_Cas12a.w       16177 bp    DNA     circular UNA 20-APR-2020
DEFINITION  Gibson Assembly ligation product.
ACCESSION   urn.local...l-btjifzj
VERSION     urn.local...l-btjifzj
KEYWORDS    .
SOURCE      
  ORGANISM  .
FEATURES             Location/Qualifiers
     unsure          201..1061
     misc_feature    2436..3118
                     /note="Geneious type: transposon"
                     /standard_name="5'pBac"
     misc_feature    2436..2439
                     /note="Geneious type: primer"
                     /standard_name="TTAA"
     misc_feature    3013..3042
                     /note="Geneious type: primer"
                     /standard_name="PLF"
     misc_feature    complement(3119..3479)
                     /standard_name="gipsy AscI/BglII"
     misc_feature    <3482..3486
                     /note="Geneious type: Editing History Replacement"
                     /standard_name="CC"
     misc_feature    <3482..3489
                     /note="Geneious type: ligation"
                     /standard_name="Ligation"
     misc_recomb     3488..3547
                     /standard_name="attP 52bp"
     promoter        3859..4342
     5'UTR           4343..4726
                     /standard_name="b2t 5' UTR"
     CDS             4727..8410
                     /codon_start=1
                     /product="CRISPR-associated protein from Lachnospiraceae 
                     bacterium ND2006 (Zetsche et al., 2015)"
                     /translation="MSKLEKFTNCYSLSKTLRFKAIPVGKTQENIDNKRLLVEDEKRA
                     EDYKGVKKLLDRYYLSFINDVLHSIKLKNLNNYISLFRKKTRTEKENKELENLEINLR
                     KEIAKAFKGNEGYKSLFKKDIIETILPEFLDDKDEIALVNSFNGFTTAFTGFFDNREN
                     MFSEEAKSTSIAFRCINENLTRYISNMDIFEKVDAIFDKHEVQEIKEKILNSDYDVED
                     FFEGEFFNFVLTQEGIDVYNAIIGGFVTESGEKIKGLNEYINLYNQKTKQKLPKFKPL
                     YKQVLSDRESLSFYGEGYTSDEEVLEVFRNTLNKNSEIFSSIKKLEKLFKNFDEYSSA
                     GIFVKNGPAISTISKDIFGEWNVIRDKWNAEYDDIHLKKKAVVTEKYEDDRRKSFKKI
                     GSFSLEQLQEYADADLSVVEKLKEIIIQKVDEIYKVYGSSEKLFDADFVLEKSLKKND
                     AVVAIMKDLLDSVKSFENYIKAFFGEGKETNRDESFYGDFVLAYDILLKVDHIYDAIR
                     NYVTQKPYSKDKFKLYFQNPQFMGGWDKDKETDYRATILRYGSKYYLAIMDKKYAKCL
                     QKIDKDDVNGNYEKINYKLLPGPNKMLPKVFFSKKWMAYYNPSEDIQKIYKNGTFKKG
                     DMFNLNDCHKLIDFFKDSISRYPKWSNAYDFNFSETEKYKDIAGFYREVEEQGYKVSF
                     ESASKKEVDKLVEEGKLYMFQIYNKDFSDKSHGTPNLHTMYFKLLFDENNHGQIRLSG
                     GAELFMRRASLKKEELVVHPANSPIANKNPDNPKKTTTLSYDVYKDKRFSEDQYELHI
                     PIAINKCPKNIFKINTEVRVLLKHDDNPYVIGIDRGERNLLYIVVVDGKGNIVEQYSL
                     NEIINNFNGIRIKTDYHSLLDKKEKERFEARQNWTSIENIKELKAGYISQVVHKICEL
                     VEKYDAVIALEDLNSGFKNSRVKVEKQVYQKFEKMLIDKLNYMVDKKSNPCATGGALK
                     GYQITNKFESFKSMSTQNGFIFYIPAWLTSKIDPSTGFVNLLKTKYTSIADSKKFISS
                     FDRIMYVPEEDLFEFALDYKNFSRTDADYIKKWKLYSYGNRIRIFRNPKKNNVFDWEE
                     VCLTSAYKELFNKYGINYQQGDIRALLCEQSDKAFYSSFMALMSLMLQMRNSITGRTD
                     VDFLISPVKNSDGIFYDSRNYEAQENAILPKNADANGAYNIARKVLWAIGQFKKAEDE
                     KLDKVKIAISNKEWLEYAQTSVKH"
                     /standard_name="Cas12a"
     CDS             8411..8458
                     /codon_start=1
                     /product="bipartite nuclear localization signal from 
                     nucleoplasmin"
                     /translation="KRPAATKKAGQAKKKK"
                     /standard_name="nucleoplasmin NLS"
     CDS             8465..8545
                     /codon_start=1
                     /product="three tandem HA epitope tags"
                     /translation="YPYDVPDYAYPYDVPDYAYPYDVPDYA"
                     /standard_name="3xHA"
     misc_feature    8549..8732
                     /standard_name="3-UTR"
     promoter        9200..9649
     regulatory      9650..9670
                     /standard_name="G+Scaffold-sgRNA"
     regulatory      9671..9690
                     /standard_name="SgRNA_Cas12a.white"
     terminator      9691..9700
     misc_feature    complement(9735..10106)
                     /standard_name="gipsy BstXI/FseI"
     promoter        10107..12150
     misc_feature    complement(10411..10429)
                     /note="Geneious type: primer"
                     /standard_name="REV_1"
     CDS             12151..13092
                     /standard_name="DsRed"
     polyA_signal    12851..13091
     misc_feature    13093..15080
                     /note="Geneious type: transposon"
                     /standard_name="3'pBac"
     misc_feature    14698..14727
                     /note="Geneious type: primer"
                     /standard_name="PRR"
     misc_feature    14993..15022
                     /note="Geneious type: primer"
                     /standard_name="PRF"
     misc_feature    15081..15084
                     /standard_name="TTAA"
ORIGIN      
        1 gacgaaaggg cctcgtgata cgcctatttt tataggttaa tgtcatgata ataatggttt
       61 cttagacgtc aggtggcact tttcggggaa atgtgcgcgg aacccctatt tgtttatttt
      121 tctaaataca ttcaaatatg tatccgctca tgagacaata accctgataa atgcttcaat
      181 aatattgaaa aaggaagagt atgagtattc aacatttccg tgtcgccctt attccctttt
      241 ttgcggcatt ttgccttcct gtttttgctc acccagaaac gctggtgaaa gtaaaagatg
      301 ctgaagatca gttgggtgca cgagtgggtt acatcgaact ggatctcaac agcggtaaga
      361 tccttgagag ttttcgcccc gaagaacgtt ttccaatgat gagcactttt aaagttctgc
      421 tatgtggcgc ggtattatcc cgtattgacg ccgggcaaga gcaactcggt cgccgcatac
      481 actattctca gaatgacttg gttgagtact caccagtcac agaaaagcat cttacggatg
      541 gcatgacagt aagagaatta tgcagtgctg ccataaccat gagtgataac actgcggcca
      601 acttacttct gacaacgatc ggaggaccga aggagctaac cgcttttttg cacaacatgg
      661 gggatcatgt aactcgcctt gatcgttggg aaccggagct gaatgaagcc ataccaaacg
      721 acgagcgtga caccacgatg cctgtagcaa tggcaacaac gttgcgcaaa ctattaactg
      781 gcgaactact tactctagct tcccggcaac aattaataga ctggatggag gcggataaag
      841 ttgcaggacc acttctgcgc tcggcccttc cggctggctg gtttattgct gataaatctg
      901 gagccggtga gcgtgggtct cgcggtatca ttgcagcact ggggccagat ggtaagccct
      961 cccgtatcgt agttatctac acgacgggga gtcaggcaac tatggatgaa cgaaatagac
     1021 agatcgctga gataggtgcc tcactgatta agcattggta actgtcagac caagtttact
     1081 catatatact ttagattgat ttaaaacttc atttttaatt taaaaggatc taggtgaaga
     1141 tcctttttga taatctcatg accaaaatcc cttaacgtga gttttcgttc cactgagcgt
     1201 cagaccccgt agaaaagatc aaaggatctt cttgagatcc tttttttctg cgcgtaatct
     1261 gctgcttgca aacaaaaaaa ccaccgctac cagcggtggt ttgtttgccg gatcaagagc
     1321 taccaactct ttttccgaag gtaactggct tcagcagagc gcagatacca aatactgtcc
     1381 ttctagtgta gccgtagtta ggccaccact tcaagaactc tgtagcaccg cctacatacc
     1441 tcgctctgct aatcctgtta ccagtggctg ctgccagtgg cgataagtcg tgtcttaccg
     1501 ggttggactc aagacgatag ttaccggata aggcgcagcg gtcgggctga acggggggtt
     1561 cgtgcacaca gcccagcttg gagcgaacga cctacaccga actgagatac ctacagcgtg
     1621 agcattgaga aagcgccacg cttcccgaag ggagaaaggc ggacaggtat ccggtaagcg
     1681 gcagggtcgg aacaggagag cgcacgaggg agcttccagg gggaaacgcc tggtatcttt
     1741 atagtcctgt cgggtttcgc cacctctgac ttgagcgtcg atttttgtga tgctcgtcag
     1801 gggggcggag cctatggaaa aacgccagca acgcggcctt tttacggttc ctggcctttt
     1861 gctggccttt tgctcacatg ttctttcctg cgttatcccc tgattctgtg gataaccgta
     1921 ttaccgcctt tgagtgagct gataccgctc gccgcagccg aacgaccgag cgcagcgagt
     1981 cagtgagcga ggaagcggaa gagcgcccaa tacgcaaacc gcctctcccc gcgcgttggc
     2041 cgattcatta atgcagctgg cacgacaggt ttcccgactg gaaagcgggc agtgagcgca
     2101 acgcaattaa tgtgagttag ctcactcatt aggcacccca ggctttacac tttatgcttc
     2161 cggctcgtat gttgtgtgga attgtgagcg gataacaatt tcacacagga aacagctatg
     2221 accatgatta cgaattcgag ctcggtaccc ggggatcctc tagagtcgac ctgcaggcat
     2281 gcaagcttgc atgcctgcag gtcgacgctc gcgcgacttg gtttgccatt ctttagcgcg
     2341 cgtcgcgtca cacagcttgg ccacaatgtg gtttttgtca aacgaagatt ctatgacgtg
     2401 tttaaagttt aggtcgagta aagcgcaaat cttttttaac cctagaaaga tagtctgcgt
     2461 aaaattgacg catgcattct tgaaatattg ctctctcttt ctaaatagcg cgaatccgtc
     2521 gctgtgcatt taggacatct cagtcgccgc ttggagctcc cgtgaggcgt gcttgtcaat
     2581 gcggtaagtg tcactgattt tgaactataa cgaccgcgtg agtcaaaatg acgcatgatt
     2641 atcttttacg tgacttttaa gatttaactc atacgataat tatattgtta tttcatgttc
     2701 tacttacgtg ataacttatt atatatatat tttcttgtta tagatatcgt gactaatata
     2761 taataaaatg ggtagttctt tagacgatga gcatatcctc tctgctcttc tgcaaagcga
     2821 tgacgagctt gttggtgagg attctgacag tgaaatatca gatcacgtaa gtgaagatga
     2881 cgtccagagc gatacagaag aagcgtttat agatgaggta catgaagtgc agccaacgtc
     2941 aagcggtagt gaaatattag acgaacaaaa tgttattgaa caaccaggtt cttcattggc
     3001 ttctaacaga atcttgacct tgccacagag gactattaga ggtaagaata aacattgttg
     3061 gtcaacttca aagtccacga ggcgtagccg agtctctgca ctgaacattg tcagatctgg
     3121 ctaaatggta tggcaagaaa aggtatgcaa tataataatc ttttattggg tatgcaacga
     3181 aaatttgttt cgtcaacgta tgcaatattt tttattaaaa gagggtatgc aatgtatttt
     3241 attaaaaacg ggtatgcaat ataataatct tttattgggt atgcaacgaa aatttgtttc
     3301 gtcaaagtat gcaatatttt ttattaaaag agggtatgca atgtatttta ttaaaaacgg
     3361 gtatgcaata aaaaattatt tggtttctct aaaaagtatg cagcacttat tttttgataa
     3421 ggtatgcaac aaaattttac tttgccgaaa atatgcaatg tttttgcgaa tagggtaccg
     3481 gcgcgtgaat tcgtgcccca actggggtaa cctttgagtt ctctcagttg ggggcgtagg
     3541 gtcaattcga atggccatgg gacgtcgacc tgaggtaatt ataacccggg ccctatatat
     3601 ggatccaatt gcaatgatca tcatgacaga tctgcgcgcg atcgatatca gcgctttaaa
     3661 tttgcgcatg ctagctatag ttctagaggt accggttgtt aacgttagcc ggctacgtat
     3721 actccggaat attaataggc ctaggatgca tatgacaagt ttgtgatccg ggtcgagtcg
     3781 aaaatatcat aaaaacataa tcacaatcat gaaagctatg cttttgtacc cttttctttc
     3841 gcttgttata ttcaagggta tgacaagttt gtgatccggg tcgagtcgaa aatatcataa
     3901 aaacataatc acaatcatga aagctatgct tttgtaccct tttctttcgc ttgttatatt
     3961 caagggacca ttattaaaaa cactttctat tttgatcttt aaataacggt tgtttagtga
     4021 gcagttggtc aaaaacgttg cttaaagtta ttgctacgtg agagataatt gtactgtgat
     4081 caactgaaga ctgaaagaga aacataataa aatggtaact aaattcacca aaaatgaatg
     4141 tgagagattt aaaaaaatat tttgatagtc atttatactg gcatacaagg gcgtgccttg
     4201 aaggggtttc tactggacac actggtactg ggaattttaa taactttgaa gctaaaatac
     4261 tcccattttc atttgtagct tttcgtcaaa gtaacaatat atatatattt caaataatgt
     4321 atcaaaaatt ttccatataa gcatattttg aaaagatttt agtcagacgg gaacgtgtta
     4381 aaaattagtt tttcaaattg cataacttat ccaaggatca gtaaccaact ataatattta
     4441 aagtgtgaat ggaaattcac agtatcttcg actaaagaac tgcagttgga tccgatagta
     4501 aattgagaag cggcaaaacc ttaagtaaag tccaaaactt ttttgttcta aatacataca
     4561 aatgtacgtt tcaaatactt cttttgaatt tctatcttgc atcaattttc tatctaaccc
     4621 aatttttggt tattgattta agtttttagg acatttcata ccagtaggag caggtaataa
     4681 gatactaacg gcgtatacgt aattaaatcg gtagataatt taaaagatga gcaagctgga
     4741 gaagtttaca aactgctact ccctgtctaa gaccctgagg ttcaaggcca tccctgtggg
     4801 caagacccag gagaacatcg acaataagcg gctgctggtg gaggacgaga agagagccga
     4861 ggattataag ggcgtgaaga agctgctgga tcgctactat ctgtctttta tcaacgacgt
     4921 gctgcacagc atcaagctga agaatctgaa caattacatc agcctgttcc ggaagaaaac
     4981 cagaaccgag aaggagaata aggagctgga gaacctggag atcaatctgc ggaaggagat
     5041 cgccaaggcc ttcaagggca acgagggcta caagtccctg tttaagaagg atatcatcga
     5101 gacaatcctg ccagagttcc tggacgataa ggacgagatc gccctggtga acagcttcaa
     5161 tggctttacc acagccttca ccggcttctt tgataacaga gagaatatgt tttccgagga
     5221 ggccaagagc acatccatcg ccttcaggtg tatcaacgag aatctgaccc gctacatctc
     5281 taatatggac atcttcgaga aggtggacgc catctttgat aagcacgagg tgcaggagat
     5341 caaggagaag atcctgaaca gcgactatga tgtggaggat ttctttgagg gcgagttctt
     5401 taactttgtg ctgacacagg agggcatcga cgtgtataac gccatcatcg gcggcttcgt
     5461 gaccgagagc ggcgagaaga tcaagggcct gaacgagtac atcaacctgt ataatcagaa
     5521 aaccaagcag aagctgccta agtttaagcc actgtataag caggtgctga gcgatcggga
     5581 gtctctgagc ttctacggcg agggctatac atccgatgag gaggtgctgg aggtgtttag
     5641 aaacaccctg aacaagaaca gcgagatctt cagctccatc aagaagctgg agaagctgtt
     5701 caagaatttt gacgagtact ctagcgccgg catctttgtg aagaacggcc ccgccatcag
     5761 cacaatctcc aaggatatct tcggcgagtg gaacgtgatc cgggacaagt ggaatgccga
     5821 gtatgacgat atccacctga agaagaaggc cgtggtgacc gagaagtacg aggacgatcg
     5881 gagaaagtcc ttcaagaaga tcggctcctt ttctctggag cagctgcagg agtacgccga
     5941 cgccgatctg tctgtggtgg agaagctgaa ggagatcatc atccagaagg tggatgagat
     6001 ctacaaggtg tatggctcct ctgagaagct gttcgacgcc gattttgtgc tggagaagag
     6061 cctgaagaag aacgacgccg tggtggccat catgaaggac ctgctggatt ctgtgaagag
     6121 cttcgagaat tacatcaagg ccttctttgg cgagggcaag gagacaaaca gggacgagtc
     6181 cttctatggc gattttgtgc tggcctacga catcctgctg aaggtggacc acatctacga
     6241 tgccatccgc aattatgtga cccagaagcc ctactctaag gataagttca agctgtattt
     6301 tcagaaccct cagttcatgg gcggctggga caaggataag gagacagact atcgggccac
     6361 catcctgaga tacggctcca agtactatct ggccatcatg gataagaagt acgccaagtg
     6421 cctgcagaag atcgacaagg acgatgtgaa cggcaattac gagaagatca actataagct
     6481 gctgcccggc cctaataaga tgctgccaaa ggtgttcttt tctaagaagt ggatggccta
     6541 ctataacccc agcgaggaca tccagaagat ctacaagaat ggcacattca agaagggcga
     6601 tatgtttaac ctgaatgact gtcacaagct gatcgacttc tttaaggata gcatctcccg
     6661 gtatccaaag tggtccaatg cctacgattt caacttttct gagacagaga agtataagga
     6721 catcgccggc ttttacagag aggtggagga gcagggctat aaggtgagct tcgagtctgc
     6781 cagcaagaag gaggtggata agctggtgga ggagggcaag ctgtatatgt tccagatcta
     6841 taacaaggac ttttccgata agtctcacgg cacacccaat ctgcacacca tgtacttcaa
     6901 gctgctgttt gacgagaaca atcacggaca gatcaggctg agcggaggag cagagctgtt
     6961 catgaggcgc gcctccctga agaaggagga gctggtggtg cacccagcca actcccctat
     7021 cgccaacaag aatccagata atcccaagaa aaccacaacc ctgtcctacg acgtgtataa
     7081 ggataagagg ttttctgagg accagtacga gctgcacatc ccaatcgcca tcaataagtg
     7141 ccccaagaac atcttcaaga tcaatacaga ggtgcgcgtg ctgctgaagc acgacgataa
     7201 cccctatgtg atcggcatcg ataggggcga gcgcaatctg ctgtatatcg tggtggtgga
     7261 cggcaagggc aacatcgtgg agcagtattc cctgaacgag atcatcaaca acttcaacgg
     7321 catcaggatc aagacagatt accactctct gctggacaag aaggagaagg agaggttcga
     7381 ggcccgccag aactggacct ccatcgagaa tatcaaggag ctgaaggccg gctatatctc
     7441 tcaggtggtg cacaagatct gcgagctggt ggagaagtac gatgccgtga tcgccctgga
     7501 ggacctgaac tctggcttta agaatagccg cgtgaaggtg gagaagcagg tgtatcagaa
     7561 gttcgagaag atgctgatcg ataagctgaa ctacatggtg gacaagaagt ctaatccttg
     7621 tgcaacaggc ggcgccctga agggctatca gatcaccaat aagttcgaga gctttaagtc
     7681 catgtctacc cagaacggct tcatctttta catccctgcc tggctgacat ccaagatcga
     7741 tccatctacc ggctttgtga acctgctgaa aaccaagtat accagcatcg ccgattccaa
     7801 gaagttcatc agctcctttg acaggatcat gtacgtgccc gaggaggatc tgttcgagtt
     7861 tgccctggac tataagaact tctctcgcac agacgccgat tacatcaaga agtggaagct
     7921 gtactcctac ggcaaccgga tcagaatctt ccggaatcct aagaagaaca acgtgttcga
     7981 ctgggaggag gtgtgcctga ccagcgccta taaggagctg ttcaacaagt acggcatcaa
     8041 ttatcagcag ggcgatatca gagccctgct gtgcgagcag tccgacaagg ccttctactc
     8101 tagctttatg gccctgatga gcctgatgct gcagatgcgg aacagcatca caggccgcac
     8161 cgacgtggat tttctgatca gccctgtgaa gaactccgac ggcatcttct acgatagccg
     8221 gaactatgag gcccaggaga atgccatcct gccaaagaac gccgacgcca atggcgccta
     8281 taacatcgcc agaaaggtgc tgtgggccat cggccagttc aagaaggccg aggacgagaa
     8341 gctggataag gtgaagatcg ccatctctaa caaggagtgg ctggagtacg cccagaccag
     8401 cgtgaagcac aaaaggccgg cggccacgaa aaaggccggc caggcaaaaa agaaaaaggg
     8461 atcctaccca tacgatgttc cagattacgc ttatccctac gacgtgcctg attatgcata
     8521 cccatatgat gtccccgact atgcctaaca gttcttggtt ttggagatgg taataggaaa
     8581 aaatctctat atctttactt aattaatatt attatgcgct cctcacaatt gtaaaatcca
     8641 attgtagctt tttgttcact tctcagcaag tattttgtat tatgtactat ttgcttttct
     8701 tgtgcgcaag tatacgcttt tagtaaaatt tatttttcat gacttttttt taacaatttg
     8761 tgcatagaaa caatctaatt atacagaatt atgtccagat cacttttaca aaattttata
     8821 attttttttt caaatattcg ttttaagtac gttagacaca tacccgggtt cccgcgtggg
     8881 atccctattt attaatagtc tgtggctttt ttattcaagg cagaattgac cacttttcta
     8941 gtttgaaggg tgtgcgggcg atgatttctt tctaaagtct ccacattttt gtttatatca
     9001 atcaatacat ttgatcactc ttgtgtcttt ctctctcaaa gaaagatatt tactgccctg
     9061 caagaatggg ctgatgggct caccaataca ctcacacgac ttcgggcagc actaacacat
     9121 atgcacattt tttggtttat ctttctcttc tgagtaaata caaattgatg aagaatgcag
     9181 ttgaatggac cgcccgcgga tatagttctc cctacgatga cctatcgatt tttgaactga
     9241 tctgaaatcg gattttagca ggccaaaaca accaaaattt tgggtaaaat tcgactattt
     9301 tatttaacac gccgccatat tgtaaatttt ttattttttt atcgtaagtc attgtacagt
     9361 caatattaac tagtagagaa ttttttttta cagatttcat ccacggagaa ggccggaatc
     9421 acggcagcag tgaaggacca tttttctcgc gcatataaac gcatgtattt cacaacaata
     9481 ataaagcaac cattgttgct tgtttgcttg ctcacacttt gccaaccctc agcatacgta
     9541 taattcggaa ctcactacga tttcgtttat cacattgtgc tgtctgcaat tcacagatgc
     9601 tttttcggca attggctgct ataaatactt tgtgttttta atgtgatttg aatttctact
     9661 aagtgtagat attggttcgc tcaccgcacg tttttttttt ccgcgggcgg tctgcagacg
     9721 cgccaaggcc ggcctagcta aatggtatgg caagaaaagg tatgcaatat aataatcttt
     9781 tattgggtat gcaacgaaaa tttgtttcgt caacgtatgc aatatttttt attaaaagag
     9841 ggtatgcaat gtattttatt aaaaacgggt atgcaatata ataatctttt attgggtatg
     9901 caacgaaaat ttgtttcgtc aaagtatgca atatttttta ttaaaagagg gtatgcaatg
     9961 tattttatta aaaacgggta tgcaataaaa aattatttgg tttctctaaa aagtatgcag
    10021 cacttatttt ttgataaggt atgcaacaaa attttacttt gccgaaaata tgcaatgttt
    10081 ttgcgaatag ggtaccccag ccggccgatc tcgagctcaa gcttcgaatt ctgcagtcga
    10141 cggtacccga tcttgtcgcc ggaacgcagc gacagagatt ccaatgtgtc cgtatctttc
    10201 aggcttttgc ccttcagttc cagacgaagc gactggcgat tcgcgtgtgg ggtctgcttc
    10261 agggtcttgt gaattagggc gcgcagatcg ccgatgggcg tggcgccgga gggcaccttc
    10321 accttgccgt acggcttgct gttcttcgcg ttcaaaatct ccagctccat tttgctttcg
    10381 gtgcgcttgc aatcagtact gtccaaaatc gaaaatcgcc gaaccgtagt gtgaccgtgc
    10441 ggggctctgc gaaaataaac ttttttaggt atatggccac acacggggaa agcacagtgg
    10501 attatatgtt ttaatattat aatatgcagg ttttcattac ttatccagat gtaagcccac
    10561 ttaaagcgat ttaacaatta tttgccgaaa gagtaaaaac aaatttcact taaaaatgga
    10621 ttaagaaaag cttgtgtaag attatgcgca gcgttgccag atagctccat ttaaaacact
    10681 tcaaaaacaa taagttttga aaatatatac ataaatagca gtcgttgccg caacgctcaa
    10741 cacatcacac ttttaaaaca ccctttacct acacagaatt actttttaaa tttccagtca
    10801 agctgcgagt ttcaaaatta tagccggtag agaagacagt gctatttcaa aagcaaacta
    10861 aataaacacc aatcctaaca agccttggac ttttgtaagt ttagatcaaa ggtggcattg
    10921 cattcaatgt catggtaaga agtaggtcgt ctaggtagaa atcctcattc agccggtcaa
    10981 gtcagtacga gaaaggtctc aatttgaaat tgtcttaaaa atattttatt gttttgtact
    11041 gtggtgagtt taaacgaaaa acacaaaaaa aaagtgatac acagaaatca taaaaaattt
    11101 taatacaagg tattcgtacg tatcaaaaac atttcggcac aatttttttt ctctgtacta
    11161 aagtgttacg aacactacgg tattttttag tgattttcaa cggacaccga aggtatataa
    11221 acagcgttcg cgaacggtcg ccttcaaaac caattgacat ttgcagcagc aagtacaagc
    11281 agaaagtaaa gcgcaatcag cgaaaaattt atacttaatt gttggtgatt aaagtacaat
    11341 taaaagaaca ttctcgaaag tcacaagaaa cgtaagtttt taactcgctg ttaccaatta
    11401 gtaataagag caacaagacg ttgagtaatt tcaagaaaaa ctgcatttca aggtctttgt
    11461 tcggccattt tttttttatt caacgctcta cgtaattaca aaataagaaa ttggcagcca
    11521 cgcatcttgt tttcccaatc aattggcatc aaaacgcaaa caaatctata aataaaactt
    11581 gcgtgttgat tttcgccaag atttattggc aaattgtgaa attcgcagtg acgcatttga
    11641 aaattcgaga aatcacgaac gcactcgagc atttgtgtgc atgttattag ttagttagtt
    11701 ctttgcttaa ttgaagtatt ttaccaacga aatccactta tttttagctg aaatagagta
    11761 ggttgcttga aacgaaagcc acgtctggaa aatttcttat tgcttagtag ttgtgacgtc
    11821 accatataca cacaaaataa tgtgtatgca tgcgtttcag ctgtgtatat atacatgcac
    11881 acactcgcat tatgaaaacg atgacgagca acggaacagg tttctcaact acctttgttc
    11941 ctgtttcttc gctttccttt gttccaatat tcgtagaggg ttaatagggg tttctcaaca
    12001 aagttggcgt cgataaataa gtttcccatt tttattcccc agccaggaag ttagtttcaa
    12061 tagttttgta atttcaacga aactcatttg atttcgtact aattttccac atctctattt
    12121 tgacccgcag aataatccaa aatgcagatc ggggatccac cggtcgccac catggtgcgc
    12181 tcctccaaga acgtcatcaa ggagttcatg cgcttcaagg tgcgcatgga gggcaccgtg
    12241 aacggccacg agttcgagat cgagggcgag ggcgagggcc gcccctacga gggccacaac
    12301 accgtgaagc tgaaggtgac caagggcggc cccctgccct tcgcctggga catcctgtcc
    12361 ccccagttcc agtacggctc caaggtgtac gtgaagcacc ccgccgacat ccccgactac
    12421 aagaagctgt ccttccccga gggcttcaag tgggagcgcg tgatgaactt cgaggacggc
    12481 ggcgtggtga ccgtgaccca agactcctcc ctgcaggacg gctgcttcat ctacaaggtg
    12541 aagttcatcg gcgtgaactt cccctccgac ggccccgtaa tgcagaagaa gaccatgggc
    12601 tgggaggcct ccaccgagcg cctgtacccc cgcgacggcg tgctgaaggg cgagatccac
    12661 aaggccctga agctgaagga cggcggccac tacctggtgg agttcaagtc catctacatg
    12721 gccaagaagc ccgtgcagct gcccggctac tactacgtgg actccaagct ggacatcacc
    12781 tcccacaacg aggactacac catcgtggag cagtacgagc gcaccgaggg ccgccaccac
    12841 ctgttcctgt agcggccgcg actctagatc ataatcagcc ataccacatt tgtagaggtt
    12901 ttacttgctt taaaaaacct cccacacctc cccctgaacc tgaaacataa aatgaatgca
    12961 attgttgttg ttaacttgtt tattgcagct tataatggtt acaaataaag caatagcatc
    13021 acaaatttca caaataaagc atttttttca ctgcattcta gttgtggttt gtccaaactc
    13081 atcaatgtat cttaaggcgt aaattgtaag cgttaatatt ttgttaaaat tcgcgttaaa
    13141 tttttgttaa atcagctcat tttttaacca ataggccgaa atcggcaaaa tcccttataa
    13201 atcaaaagaa tagaccgaga tagggttgag tgttgttcca gtttggaaca agagtccact
    13261 attaaagaac gtggactcca acgtcaaagg nnnnnnnnnn nnnnnnnnnn nnnnnnnnnn
    13321 nnnnnnnnnn nnnnnnnnnt nnnnnnnnnn nnnnnnnnnn nnnnnnnnnn nnnnnnnnnn
    13381 nnnnnnnnnn nnnnnnnnnn nnnnnnnnnn nnnnnnnnnn nnnnnnnnnn ngnnnnnnnn
    13441 nnnnnnnnnn nnnnnnnnnn nnnnnnnnnn nnnnnnnnnn nnnnnnnnnn nnnnnnnnnn
    13501 nnnnnnnnnn nnnnnnnnnn nnnnnnnnnn nnnnnnnnnn nnnnnnnnnn nnnnnncagg
    13561 tggcactttt cggggaaatg tgcgcggaac ccctatttgt ttatttttct aaatacattc
    13621 aaatatgtat ccgctcatga gacaataacc ctgataaatg cttcaataat attgaaaaag
    13681 gaagagtcct gaggcggaaa gaaccagctg tggaatgtgt gtcagttagg gtgtggaaag
    13741 tccccaggct ccccagcagg cagaagtatg caaagcatgc atctcaatta gtcagcaacc
    13801 aggtgtggaa agtccccagg ctccccagca ggcagaagta tgcaaagcat gcatctcaat
    13861 tagtcagcaa ccatagtccc gcccctaact ccgcccatcc cgcccctaac tccgcccagt
    13921 tccgcccatt ctccgcccca tggctgacta atttttttta tttatgcaga ggccgaggcc
    13981 gcctcggcct ctgagctatt ccagaagtag tgaggaggct tttttggagg aaccattgtg
    14041 ggaaccgtgc gatcaaacaa acgcgagata ccggaagtac tgaaaaacag tcgctccagg
    14101 ccagtgggaa catcgatgtt ttgttttgac ggacccctta ctctcgtctc atataaaccg
    14161 aagccagcta agatggtata cttattatca tcttgtgatg aggatgcttc tatcaacgaa
    14221 agtaccggta aaccgcaaat ggttatgtat tataatcaaa ctaaaggcgg agtggacacg
    14281 ctagaccaaa tgtgttctgt gatgacctgc agtaggaaga cgaataggtg gcctatggca
    14341 ttattgtacg gaatgataaa cattgcctgc ataaattctt ttattatata cagccataat
    14401 gtcagtagca agggagaaaa ggtccaaagt cgcaaaaaat ttatgagaaa cctttacatg
    14461 agcctgacgt catcgtttat gcgtaagcgt ttagaagctc ctactttgaa gagatatttg
    14521 cgcgataata tctctaatat tttgccaaat gaagtgcctg gtacatcaga tgacagtact
    14581 gaagagccag taatgaaaaa acgtacttac tgtacttact gcccctctaa aataaggcga
    14641 aaggcaaatg catcgtgcaa aaaatgcaaa aaagttattt gtcgagagca taatattgat
    14701 atgtgccaaa gttgtttctg actgactaat aagtataatt tgtttctatt atgtataagt
    14761 taagctaatt acttatttta taatacaaca tgactgtttt taaagtacaa aataagttta
    14821 tttttgtaaa agagagaatg tttaaaagtt ttgttacttt atagaagaaa ttttgagttt
    14881 ttgttttttt ttaataaata aataaacata aataaattgt ttgttgaatt tattattagt
    14941 atgtaagtgt aaatataata aaacttaata tctattcaaa ttaataaata aacctcgata
    15001 tacagaccga taaaacacat gcgtcaattt tacgcatgat tatctttaac gtacgtcaca
    15061 atatgattat ctttctaggg ttaaataata gtttctaatt tttttattat tcagcctgct
    15121 gtcgtgaata ccgtatatct caacgctgtc tgtgagattg tcgtattcta gcctttttag
    15181 tttttcgctc atcgacttga tattgtccga cacattttcg tcgatttgcg ttttgatcaa
    15241 agacttgagc agagacacgt taatcaactg ttcaaattga tccatattaa cgatatcaac
    15301 ccgatgcgta tatggtgcgt aaaatatatt ttttaaccct cttatacttt gcactctgcg
    15361 ttaatacgcg ttcgtgtaca gacgtaatca tgttttcttt tttggataaa actcctactg
    15421 agtttgacct catattagac cctcacaagt tgcaaaacgt ggcatttttt accaatgaag
    15481 aatttaaagt tattttaaaa aatttcatca cagatttaaa gaagaaccaa aaattaaatt
    15541 atttcaacag tttaatcgac cagttaatca acgtgtacac agacgcgtcg gcaaaaaaca
    15601 cgcagcccga cgtgttggct aaaattatta aatcaacttg tgttatagtc acggatttgc
    15661 cgtccaacgt gttcctcaaa aagttgaaga ccaacaagtt tacggacact attaattatt
    15721 tgattttgcc ccacttcatt ttgtgggatc acaattttgt tatattttaa acaaagcttg
    15781 gcactggccg tcgttttaca acgtcgtgac tgggaaaacc ctggcgttac ccaacttaat
    15841 cgccttgcag cacatccccc tttcgccagc tggcgtaata gcgaagaggc ccgcaccgat
    15901 cgcccttccc aacagttgcg cagcctgaat ggcgaatggc gcctgatgcg gtattttctc
    15961 cttacgcatc tgtgcggtat ttcacaccgc atatggtgca ctctcagtac aatctgctct
    16021 gatgccgcat agttaagcca gccccgacac ccgccaacac ccgctgacgc gccctgacgg
    16081 gcttgtctgc tcccggcatc cgcttacaga caagctgtga ccgtctccgg gagctgcatg
    16141 tgtcagaggt tttcaccgtc atcaccgaaa cgcgcga
//
